# Supplementary material for: Mitochondrial genomes of stick insects (Phasmatodea) and phylogenetic considerations
Source: PLoS One. 2020 Oct 6;15(10):e0240186. doi: 10.1371/journal.pone.0240186 (PMC7537864; doi:10.1371/journal.pone.0240186)
Supplement: S1 File — (ZIP) [file pone.0240186.s011.zip › Supplementary File 1/Phraortes_sp..gb]

LOCUS       12K7_14162bp           14162 bp    DNA     circular     31-JAN-2020
DEFINITION  Phraortes sp. mitochondrion.
ACCESSION
VERSION
KEYWORDS    .
SOURCE      mitochondrion Phraortes sp.
  ORGANISM  Phraortes sp.
            cellular organisms; Eukaryota; Opisthokonta; Metazoa; Eumetazoa;
            Bilateria; Protostomia; Ecdysozoa; Panarthropoda; Arthropoda;
            Mandibulata; Pancrustacea; Hexapoda; Insecta; Dicondylia;
            Pterygota; Neoptera; Polyneoptera; Phasmatodea; Verophasmatodea;
            Anareolatae; Lonchodidae; Lonchodinae; Phraortes.
REFERENCE   1  (bases 1 to 14162)
  AUTHORS   Song,N.
  TITLE     Mitochondrial genomes of stick insects (Phasmatodea) and
            phylogenetic considerations
  JOURNAL   Unpublished
REFERENCE   2  (bases 1 to 14162)
  AUTHORS   Song,N.
  TITLE     Direct Submission
  JOURNAL   Submitted (31-JAN-2020) College of Plant Protection, Henan
            Agricultural University, Wenhua road, Zhengzhou 450002, China
COMMENT     Bankit Comment: ALT EMAIL:songnan1980@126.com.
            Bankit Comment: Submission Title: Mitochondrial genomes of stick
            insects (Phasmatodea).
FEATURES             Location/Qualifiers
     source          1..14162
                     /organism="Phraortes sp."
                     /organelle="mitochondrion"
                     /mol_type="genomic DNA"
     gene            1..312
                     /gene="nad2"
     CDS             1..312
                     /gene="nad2"
                     /codon_start=1
                     /transl_table=5
                     /product="NADH dehydrogenase subunit 2"
                     /translation="MKKMMLMMNMLSISGLPPMMGFLMKWMVLQASLNLKETMMMTLL
                     IMITLITIYYYLRIMYSAMVMTNTETKWKIKNTFKNNKIMSINIISMMGLMLVSMIIM
                     I"
     gene            311..376
                     /gene="trnW(tca)"
     tRNA            311..376
                     /gene="trnW(tca)"
                     /product="tRNA-Trp"
     gene            complement(369..430)
                     /gene="trnC(gca)"
     tRNA            complement(369..430)
                     /gene="trnC(gca)"
                     /product="tRNA-Cys"
     gene            complement(430..493)
                     /gene="trnY(gta)"
     tRNA            complement(430..493)
                     /gene="trnY(gta)"
                     /product="tRNA-Tyr"
     gene            495..2033
                     /gene="cox1"
     CDS             495..2033
                     /gene="cox1"
                     /codon_start=1
                     /transl_table=5
                     /product="cytochrome c oxidase subunit 1"
                     /translation="MKRWLFSTNHKDIGTLYFILGMWSGMVGLSMSMLIRMELGMPGS
                     IIGNDQIYNTIVTAHAFVMIFFMVMPIMIGGFGNWLLPIMIGAPDMAFPRMNNMSFWL
                     LPPSLTLLIMSSMVDTGSGTGWTLYPPLAGLTGHSGMSVDLTIFSLHMAGISSILGAV
                     NFISTTINMKSPGMSMEQIPLFVWSVVITAILLLLSLPVLAGAITMLLTDRNLNTSFF
                     DPAGGGDPILYQHLFWFFGHPEVYILILPGFGMISHIVSHESGKKEVFGNLGMIFAMA
                     AIGLLGFVVWAHHMFTVGMDVDTRAYFTSATMIIAVPTGIKVFSWLATMYGSKVTFSP
                     SCLWSLGFIFLFTLGGLTGIVLSNSSIDITLHDTYYVVAHFHYVLSMGAVFAIMAGFI
                     HWFPLFTGLNMKPTWLKTQFLTMFVGVNLTFFPQHFLGLAGMPRRYSDYPDMFTSWNI
                     ISSMGAIVSTVSMLMFIMIIWESITSNRKTIFSSHMTSSLEWNHNMPPTEHTYNELPI
                     LIKF"
     gene            2029..2093
                     /gene="trnL2(taa)"
     tRNA            2029..2093
                     /gene="trnL2(taa)"
                     /product="tRNA-Leu"
                     /note="tRNA-LEU2"
     gene            2094..2760
                     /gene="cox2"
     CDS             2094..2760
                     /gene="cox2"
                     /codon_start=1
                     /transl_table=5
                     /product="cytochrome c oxidase subunit 2"
                     /translation="MTTWPNLYLQDSMSPLMEQLIFFHDHIMMILMMIVMTVSYIMVM
                     LNINNNMDRNLLEGQAIELIWTVTPAMTLFFIATPSLRLLYLMDEINNPMMTTKAIGH
                     QWYWSYEYSDFNDKEFDSYMMNDENNNFRLLDVDNRMVLPSNTFIRMMVTSMDVIHSW
                     TLPSSGVKIDGTPGRLNQASIMFNRNGMIYGQCSEICGTNHSFMPITVESIPMQSFIK
                     WMMK"
     gene            2761..2830
                     /gene="trnK(ctt)"
     tRNA            2761..2830
                     /gene="trnK(ctt)"
                     /product="tRNA-Lys"
     gene            2830..2894
                     /gene="trnD(gtc)"
     tRNA            2830..2894
                     /gene="trnD(gtc)"
                     /product="tRNA-Asp"
     gene            2896..3054
                     /gene="atp8"
     CDS             2896..3054
                     /gene="atp8"
                     /codon_start=1
                     /transl_table=5
                     /product="ATP synthase F0 subunit 8"
                     /translation="MPQMAPMSWIIIYMLFIMITMMFNMKIYFHKSNKLTKEFKNNNK
                     MIDKTWKW"
     gene            3048..3725
                     /gene="atp6"
     CDS             3048..3725
                     /gene="atp6"
                     /codon_start=1
                     /transl_table=5
                     /product="ATP synthase F0 subunit 6"
                     /translation="MMTNLFSIFDPTSSVMKLSFNWTSSIIXXXXXXXXXXXXXXXXX
                     XXXXXXXXXXXXXXXXXXXXXXXXXXXXXXXXMFFMIMMNNTMGLFPHTFTSTSHLTM
                     TLTMALPMWLCFMLFGWMKNTQHMFSHLVPTGTPSILMPFMVCIESISNIIRPGTLAV
                     RLAANMIAGHLILTLLGNTTMEIQTTMLPVMIIIQMLLLTLETAVAIIQGYVFAVLSV
                     LYASEVN"
     gene            3725..4483
                     /gene="cox3"
     CDS             3725..4483
                     /gene="cox3"
                     /codon_start=1
                     /transl_table=5
                     /product="cytochrome c oxidase subunit 3"
                     /translation="MSIKQNHPWPLVGAISTMLMLSGTVNMFQYSNKLIMMMGTIMVM
                     LTMMQWWRDVVREGTYQGLHTKIVMKGLRWGMMFFFVSFFWAFFHSSLSPIVQVGAIW
                     PPMGIYPFNPMQIPLLNTMILLSSGVSITWAHHSLLNNNMKEMNISLSITILLGLYFT
                     ILQAYEYIEAPFTISDSIYGSTFFMATGFHGLHVIIGSTFLLVCLMRQLNLHFSKYHH
                     VGFEAAAWYWHFVDVVWLFLYITIYWWGNYLFNM"
     gene            4467..4529
                     /gene="trnG(tcc)"
     tRNA            4467..4529
                     /gene="trnG(tcc)"
                     /product="tRNA-Gly"
     gene            4533..4883
                     /gene="nad3"
     CDS             4533..4883
                     /gene="nad3"
                     /codon_start=1
                     /transl_table=5
                     /product="NADH dehydrogenase subunit 3"
                     /translation="MMTLTMLMMIIIISNALMLLNNLLSKKMINEREKSSPFECGFDP
                     SSSSRTPFSLKFFLIAVIFLIFDIEIALLLPMMPTMMMTKMNQWMMTTIIFVMVLIIG
                     LYHEWNQGALNWTN"
     gene            4882..4945
                     /gene="trnA(tgc)"
     tRNA            4882..4945
                     /gene="trnA(tgc)"
                     /product="tRNA-Ala"
     gene            4945..5010
                     /gene="trnR(tcg)"
     tRNA            4945..5010
                     /gene="trnR(tcg)"
                     /product="tRNA-Arg"
     gene            5014..5079
                     /gene="trnN(gtt)"
     tRNA            5014..5079
                     /gene="trnN(gtt)"
                     /product="tRNA-Asn"
     gene            5080..5146
                     /gene="trnS1(gct)"
     tRNA            5080..5146
                     /gene="trnS1(gct)"
                     /product="tRNA-Ser"
                     /note="tRNA-SER1"
     gene            5147..5211
                     /gene="trnE(ttc)"
     tRNA            5147..5211
                     /gene="trnE(ttc)"
                     /product="tRNA-Glu"
     gene            complement(5210..5273)
                     /gene="trnF(gaa)"
     tRNA            complement(5210..5273)
                     /gene="trnF(gaa)"
                     /product="tRNA-Phe"
     gene            complement(5274..6961)
                     /gene="nad5"
     CDS             complement(5274..6961)
                     /gene="nad5"
                     /codon_start=1
                     /transl_table=5
                     /product="NADH dehydrogenase subunit 5"
                     /translation="MYLFIVSIFLFLIGIYFCLIDLVVFIEYELFMFNSSQFIMTLLF
                     DWMSLIFMSFVLFISSLVIKYSEEYMSGDPFLNRFIILVLMFVFSMMFLILSPNMISI
                     LLGWDGLGLVSYCLVIYYQNVKSFNAGMITALSNRVGDCMILMSIAWMFSYGSWNYFM
                     YIDFFGVGFDVNLMCLMILIAGMTKSAQIPFSPWLPAAMAAPTPVSSLVHSSTLVTAG
                     VYLLIRFNPLYLNSSISYFFLFISLITMFMSGVCANFEFDLKKIIALSTLSQLGLMMF
                     IISFGYIYLGFFHLLTHAMFKALLFMCSGVVIHSVKNCQDIRLLGNIFNQLPLTCVCF
                     IISSLCLCGFPFLSGFYSKDLILDYYSSDIINLFVYFFLYFSTGLTVSYSFRLIYYLM
                     IKDYSFFGYHSLVDNYYIMLRSMYMLLFVSIVVGCLLSWIIFPTPIYLNMPMFLKLMV
                     LLVCLFGGLFGYFLSFFNLFDLIYSYFLYKLSYFIGNMWFIPYLTVSLPQYPLSSGYS
                     ISKISDFGWFEYFGGQGIYSFLMCLSNFNQSIQSVTFYIFFLMFSFWFVILVFI"
     gene            complement(6998..7061)
                     /gene="trnH(gtg)"
     tRNA            complement(6998..7061)
                     /gene="trnH(gtg)"
                     /product="tRNA-His"
     gene            complement(7061..8386)
                     /gene="nad4"
     CDS             complement(7061..8386)
                     /gene="nad4"
                     /codon_start=1
                     /transl_table=5
                     /product="NADH dehydrogenase subunit 4"
                     /translation="MLKFLFFIIFLIPLSCMGFWWLVPSLLFLIFFLFFFSFDYYCFG
                     ISYFMSIDYISYSLILLSFWICCLMILASSSLYNLLYYYNFFIFFLLMLLIFLFFSFS
                     VNNLIMFYIFFESSLIPTLFLIIGWGYQPERIQAGLYFIFYTLFSSLPMLISVILLYM
                     KFGSVSFILLYSFDYCYFLFYFCMIFSFLVKMPMFMVHVWLPSAHVEAPVSGSMILAG
                     VLLKLGGYGLYRVSPMLMMSGLKYNYLFVSISLLGGIYISLVCIRQVDLKSLIAYSSV
                     IHMGLVLCGILTFNYWGIYGSLVLMLSHGLCSSGLFCLSNIVYERLGSRSLLILKGLL
                     GFMPSMSLWWFFLSIYNMAAPPSLNLMGEIMLFNSIISWNNLNTLLFLFLSFFSAVYS
                     LYMYSYTQHGISYSGCFSYTNCYLREYLLMLLHWFPLNILIFLSNMFFV"
     gene            complement(8380..8664)
                     /gene="nad4l"
     CDS             complement(8380..8664)
                     /gene="nad4l"
                     /codon_start=1
                     /transl_table=5
                     /product="NADH dehydrogenase subunit 4L"
                     /translation="MHYIFPLIMFFCGLLAFSFSYTHFLVTLLSLEYIVLSLFWMVFY
                     YMILNYFDLYFLMMMLTFWVCEAVLGLSLLVSMIRGYGNDYFFSFNLVQC"
     gene            8673..8735
                     /gene="trnT(tgt)"
     tRNA            8673..8735
                     /gene="trnT(tgt)"
                     /product="tRNA-Thr"
     gene            complement(8736..8799)
                     /gene="trnP(tgg)"
     tRNA            complement(8736..8799)
                     /gene="trnP(tgg)"
                     /product="tRNA-Pro"
     gene            8810..9271
                     /gene="nad6"
     CDS             8810..9271
                     /gene="nad6"
                     /codon_start=1
                     /transl_table=5
                     /product="NADH dehydrogenase subunit 6"
                     /translation="MNMMMNMTFLMMKHPLSMGITIIIQTTIISMSTGMLYKSFWYSY
                     ILFLMYIGGMMVLFIYMTSLVPNKMFMMSMKKLLMMLFMMMITITIIKELKLMTNFDM
                     EMLKMNSNMLTKMYSNPSNMLTMLMSLYLFFTMITAFKITETNKGPLQMMN"
     gene            9271..10401
                     /gene="cob"
     CDS             9271..10401
                     /gene="cob"
                     /codon_start=1
                     /transl_table=5
                     /product="cytochrome b"
                     /translation="MNMSLRKNHPLIKIINGSLVDLPTPINISVWWNFGSLLGLCLMT
                     QIITGIFLSMHYAPNIDLAFDSVNHICRNVNNGWMMRITHANGASMFFICIYLHVGRG
                     LYYGSYKFMETWNTGVMLLLLVMMTSFMGYVLPWGQMSFWGATVITNLLSAMPYLGTD
                     LVQWIWGGFAIDNATLNRFFTLHFMMPFIIAAMVMIHLLFLHQTGSNNPLGLNSNIDK
                     LPFQPYFSWKDIVGIMIIMMMLSLLIMMEPYILGDPDNFTPANPLVTPTHIQPEWYFL
                     FAYAILRSIPNKLGGVIALLMSILILVIMPLYKSKFQGNTFYPMNQMMFWIMVTTIML
                     LTIMGAKPVEDPYIMMSQMLTVIYFTYFLSENLMKMMWDKML"
     gene            10400..10467
                     /gene="trnS2(tga)"
     tRNA            10400..10467
                     /gene="trnS2(tga)"
                     /product="tRNA-Ser"
                     /note="tRNA-SER2"
     gene            complement(10461..11393)
                     /gene="nad1"
     CDS             complement(10461..11393)
                     /gene="nad1"
                     /codon_start=1
                     /transl_table=5
                     /product="NADH dehydrogenase subunit 1"
                     /translation="MISVFVLVGVAFFTLFERKILGYMQIRKGPNSVSFIGILQPFSD
                     AIKLFVKENVLPGMSNFIPYYFSPVFNLFLSLIIWLVIPYFSNIFDYSLGFIFFLCCA
                     SLNVYSLMISGWSSNSNYALLGSLRSVAQTISYEVMLFNWFMLXXXXXXXXXXXXXXX
                     IQFYIWNFFLLFPLCLCLFSSLLADTNRAPFDFAEGESELVSGFNVEYSSGGFILIFL
                     SEYSMILFMSLLCVVLFLGCDLYSYFFFLKMILVSFMFIWVRGTLPRFRYDKLMYLTW
                     KCYLPFSLNCLIFFICFKVFIISLFIYWIDFSLS"
     gene            complement(11436..11505)
                     /gene="trnL1(tag)"
     tRNA            complement(11436..11505)
                     /gene="trnL1(tag)"
                     /product="tRNA-Leu"
                     /note="tRNA-LEU1"
     rRNA            complement(11499..12715)
                     /product="l-rRNA"
     gene            complement(12786..12854)
                     /gene="trnV(tac)"
     tRNA            complement(12786..12854)
                     /gene="trnV(tac)"
                     /product="tRNA-Val"
     rRNA            complement(12859..13604)
                     /product="s-rRNA"
     D-loop          13605..14162
                     /note="partial control region"
BASE COUNT     6375 a   1895 c   1319 g   4382 t    191 others
ORIGIN
        1 attaaaaaaa taatattaat aataaatata ttatcaatta gaggattacc tccaataata
       61 ggatttttaa taaaatgaat agtattacaa gcaagactaa acttaaagga aacaataata
      121 ataacattat taattataat tacattaatt acaatctatt attacttacg aattatatat
      181 tcggcaatag taataactaa tacagaaact aaatgaaaaa tcaaaaatac attcaaaaat
      241 aataaaatca tgtcaattaa tattatttca ataataggat taatactagt aagaataatt
      301 attataatct aaggatttaa gttaaaaaaa ctaataacct tcaaagttat aaataaagat
      361 tatactttaa gccttaatac cgagtatacc tttgaatttg caattcaata tcataaatga
      421 atataagact aataagaagg ttatacctat aaataaattt acaatttatc gcctataatt
      481 cagccatctt actaatgaaa cgatgattgt tctcaaccaa ccataaagat atcggtactt
      541 tatatttcat tctaggtata tgatcaggaa tagtaggact atctataaga atattaattc
      601 gtatagaact tggtatacca gggtctatta ttggaaatga tcaaatttat aataccattg
      661 ttacagcaca cgcctttgta ataattttct tcatagtaat accaattatg attgggggat
      721 tcggtaattg attattacca attatgattg gagcacctga tatagcattt cctcgtataa
      781 ataatataag attctgatta ttaccaccat cactaacact attaattata agcagaatag
      841 ttgatacagg atcaggtact ggatgaactt tatatcctcc tctcgcagga ttaacaggac
      901 atagaggaat atctgtagat ttaacaattt tctcattaca tatagcaggt atttcatcta
      961 ttttaggagc agtaaacttt atttcaacta caattaatat aaaatcacct ggaatatcaa
     1021 tggaacaaat cccattattt gtatgatcag tagtaattac tgctatccta ttactattat
     1081 ctctaccagt attagctgga gctattacaa tactattaac agatcgaaac ctaaatacat
     1141 cattttttga ccctgcagga ggaggggatc caattttata tcaacattta ttctgatttt
     1201 ttggtcaccc agaagtatac attttaattt taccaggatt tggtataatc tctcatattg
     1261 tatctcatga aagaggaaaa aaagaagtat tcggaaattt aggaataatc ttcgcaatag
     1321 ctgctattgg attattaggt tttgtagtat gagcccatca tatattcaca gtaggaatag
     1381 atgtagatac tcgagcatac tttacttcag caacaataat cattgctgta cctacaggaa
     1441 ttaaagtatt tagttgatta gcaacaatat atggatctaa ggtaacattt agtccatctt
     1501 gtttatgatc attaggtttc attttcttat ttacattagg aggtttaact ggaattgtat
     1561 tatcaaactc atcaattgat attacactac atgatactta ttatgtagta gcacattttc
     1621 attatgtact atcaatagga gcagtatttg ctattatagc aggttttatc cattgatttc
     1681 cattattcac aggattaaat ataaaaccaa cttgattaaa aacacaattc ttaacaatat
     1741 ttgttggggt aaatttgaca ttctttccac aacacttcct aggactagct ggaataccac
     1801 gacgatactc agactatcct gatatattta cttcatgaaa tattatttca tcaataggag
     1861 caattgtatc aacagtaaga atacttatat ttattataat tatttgagag agaattacat
     1921 caaaccgaaa aacaattttt agatctcata taactagttc tctagaatga aatcataata
     1981 taccaccaac tgaacataca tataatgaat tacctattct aattaaattc taatatggca
     2041 gattagtgct atagatttaa gctctatata taaagtttaa acttttatta gaaataacaa
     2101 catgaccaaa tctttattta caagacagaa tatctccttt aatagaacaa ttaatcttct
     2161 ttcatgacca tatcataata atcttaataa taattgtaat aacagtttca tatatcatag
     2221 ttatattaaa tattaataat aatatagacc gaaacctatt agaaggacaa gcaattgaat
     2281 taatctgaac agtaacacca gcaataacat tattttttat cgctacacca tcactacgat
     2341 tattatattt aatagatgaa attaataatc caataataac aactaaagca attggacatc
     2401 aatgatattg atcttatgaa tattcagatt ttaatgataa agaatttgat tcatatataa
     2461 taaatgatga aaataataat tttcgactac tagatgtaga taatcgaata gtattacctt
     2521 caaatacttt tatccgtata atagtaacat caatagatgt tattcattca tgaacacttc
     2581 catctagagg ggtaaaaatt gatggaacac caggacgatt aaatcaagca agaattatat
     2641 tcaaccgaaa tggaataatt tatggtcaat gttcagagat ttgtggaact aatcacagat
     2701 ttatacctat tacagtagaa agaattccaa tacaatcatt cattaaatga ataataaaat
     2761 catcaaatga ctgaaagtaa gtaatggtct cttaaaccac ataatagtaa ttaacgaata
     2821 cttttgatga gagatttagt taaaatataa cattaatatg tcatattaaa ataattgaaa
     2881 ttcaataatc cctatatgcc acaaatagct ccaataagat gaattattat ttatatacta
     2941 tttattataa ttacaataat atttaatata aaaatttatt ttcacaaaag aaataaatta
     3001 acaaaagaat ttaaaaataa taataaaata attgataaaa cctgaaaatg ataacaaatc
     3061 tattctcaat ttttgaccca acatcatctg taatgaaatt aagatttaat tgaacatcat
     3121 caattattnn nnnnnnnnnn nnnnnnnnnn nnnnnnnnnn nnnnnnnnnn nnnnnnnnnn
     3181 nnnnnnnnnn nnnnnnnnnn nnnnnnnnnn nnnnnnnnnn nnnnnnnnnn nnnnnnnnnn
     3241 nnnnnnnnnn nnnnnnnnnn nnnnnnnnnn nnnnnatgtt ctttataatt ataataaata
     3301 atacaatagg attatttcca catactttta caagtacaag acacttaaca ataacactaa
     3361 caatagcttt gcctatatga ctatgtttca tattatttgg ttgaataaaa aatactcaac
     3421 atatatttag ccatcttgta cccacaggaa caccttcaat tctaatacct tttatagtat
     3481 gtattgaatc aattagtaat attatccgcc caggtacctt agctgtacga ctagccgcaa
     3541 atataattgc aggccattta attttaactt tattaggaaa taccacaata gaaattcaaa
     3601 caactatatt accagtcata attattattc aaatattatt gttaacacta gaaacagcag
     3661 tagccattat tcaaggatat gtatttgccg ttttaagagt attatatgct agagaagtaa
     3721 actaatgtca attaaacaaa atcatccttg accactagta ggggcaatct caacaatatt
     3781 aatattatca ggtactgtaa atatatttca atatagaaat aaattaatta taataatagg
     3841 aacaattata gtaatattaa ctataataca atgatgacga gatgtagttc gagaaggaac
     3901 atatcaagga ttacatacaa aaattgtaat aaaaggacta cgatgaggaa taatattctt
     3961 cttcgtttca ttcttttgag cattttttca tagaagatta tcccccattg tacaggttgg
     4021 ggcaatttga ccaccaatag gaatttatcc tttcaatcct atacaaattc ctctattaaa
     4081 tacaataatc ttattatcat caggagtatc aattacctgg gcacaccaca gattattaaa
     4141 caataatata aaagaaataa atattagatt atcaattaca atcttattag gattatattt
     4201 tacaatcctt caagcatatg aatacattga agcccctttc actattagag actcaattta
     4261 tggatctaca ttttttatag caacaggatt ccatggatta catgtaatta ttggatctac
     4321 atttttatta gtgtgtttaa tacgtcaact aaacttacat ttctcaaaat atcaccatgt
     4381 aggttttgaa gcagcagcat gatattgaca ttttgtagat gtagtatgat tattccttta
     4441 tattacaatc tactgatgag gtaattattt atttaatata taagtatatt taacttccaa
     4501 ttaaaaagtc tgatatctca gaataaataa tcataataac attaacaata ttaataataa
     4561 ttattattat ttcaaatgca ttaatattat taaataacct cttatcaaaa aaaataatca
     4621 atgaacgaga aaaaagatca ccatttgaat gtggttttga cccaagatca tcatcacgaa
     4681 ctccattctc actaaaattc ttcctaattg cagttatttt cttaattttt gatattgaaa
     4741 ttgcactttt actaccaata ataccaacaa taataataac aaaaataaat caatgaataa
     4801 taactacaat tatttttgtt atagtactaa ttattggttt atatcacgaa tgaaatcaag
     4861 gagcactaaa ctgaacaaat tagggttata gttaataata acatttaatt tgcatttaaa
     4921 aagtattgaa tatcaattaa ccttaaataa gtaacataat aatgtattta gtttcgacct
     4981 aaaaaataat agaaattcta ttcttattta aaattaattg aaaccaaaat agaggtatat
     5041 cactgttaat gataaaactg aattataatt ccaattaagg aaatatgatg atcaaataat
     5101 agctgctaac taattatttt aatggtttaa ctccatttat atttctattt atatagttta
     5161 atataaaaca ttacattttc attgtaaaaa taaaagacat ttttataaat attcatagaa
     5221 atcattttca ccttaatatc ttcaatatta aattctaatt aaaatatatg aaataaataa
     5281 aaacaagaat gacaaatcaa aaagaaaaca taagaaaaaa aatataaaat gtaactgatt
     5341 gaatcctctg attaaaatta gataaacata ttaaaaatga ataaatacct tgaccaccaa
     5401 aatattcaaa tcaaccaaaa tcactaattt tagaaattga atagcctgaa cttaatggat
     5461 attgaggcag tgaaacagtc aaataaggaa taaatcatat attaccaata aaataagaaa
     5521 gtttatataa aaaatatgaa taaattaaat caaatagatt aaaaaaactt aaaaaataac
     5581 caaataaacc tccaaataaa caaactaata aaactattaa ttttaaaaat ataggtatat
     5641 ttaaataaat tggagtagga aaaataattc aacttaataa acaaccaaca acaattgata
     5701 caaataataa tatatacata gaacgaagta taatataata attatcaacc aagctatgat
     5761 atccaaaaaa agaataatcc ttaattatca aataataaat taaacgaaaa ctataactaa
     5821 cagttaaacc agtagaaaaa tataaaaaaa aatatacaaa tagattaata atatcagaag
     5881 aataataatc taaaattaaa tccttagaat aaaacccaga taaaaaagga aaaccgcata
     5941 aacataaact agaaataata aaacaaacac aagtcaatgg aagttgatta aaaatattac
     6001 ccaataaacg aatatcttga caattcttaa ctgaatgaat tacaactcct gaacatataa
     6061 ataataaagc cttaaacatt gcgtgagtta aaagatgaaa aaatcctaaa taaatataac
     6121 caaatgaaat aataaacatc attaaaccta attgtctcag agtagataat gcaataatct
     6181 tctttaaatc aaattcaaaa ttagcacaaa cacctgatat aaatatagta attaaagaaa
     6241 taaataaaaa aaaataagaa atacttctat ttaaataaag agggttaaaa cgaattaata
     6301 aatatacccc tgcagtaact aatgtagaag aatgaactaa agaagataca ggagttggag
     6361 ccgccatagc agcaggtaat caaggagaaa aaggaatttg agctctttta gttatacctg
     6421 caatcaagat tattaaacat attaaattta catcaaatcc aacaccaaaa aaatcaatgt
     6481 atataaaata atttcaactt ccatatctaa atatccaagc aattgatatt aaaattatac
     6541 agtcaccaac acgattagaa agagcagtaa ttatcccagc attaaaagat tttacattct
     6601 gataataaat tactaaacaa taagaaacta atcccaatcc atcccagcca agtaaaattc
     6661 taatcatatt aggacttaaa attaaaaaca ttattgaaaa aacaaatatt aaaaccaaaa
     6721 taataaatcg attcaaaaaa ggatcaccag atatgtactc ctctctatat ttaataacta
     6781 acgaagaaat aaataaaaca aaactcataa aaattaatga tattcaatca aataataatg
     6841 ttataataaa ttgactacta ttaaatataa aaagttcata ctcaataaaa acaactaaat
     6901 caattaaaca aaaataaata ccaattaaaa acaaaaaaat tctaacaata aataaataaa
     6961 taaataataa taaacataaa gaataattaa ataaaatagc ctaaagtaaa cattacatgt
     7021 tcagaaccac aaactgaaat tttatcttaa attatttaag ctaaacaaaa aatatattag
     7081 ataaaaaaat aagaatattt aaaggaaatc aatgcaataa catcaacaaa tattcacgta
     7141 aataacaatt tgtataagaa aaacaacctg aataactaat accatgttga gtataagaat
     7201 atatatataa actataaaca gcactaaaaa atgacaaaaa caaaaataat aaagtattca
     7261 aattatttca actaatgatt ctattaaata atataatttc acccatcaaa tttaatgaag
     7321 gaggggcagc tatattataa attcttaaaa aaaatcatca taaagacatt gaaggtataa
     7381 atcctaataa accctttaaa atcaacaatc ttcgtctacc taaacgttca taaacaatat
     7441 ttgataaaca aaataaacct gatgaacata aaccatgaga taatattaat accaatgaac
     7501 cataaatacc ccaataatta aaagtaagaa ttccacataa aaccaatcct atatgaataa
     7561 ctgaagaata agcaattaaa gattttaaat caacttgacg aatacaaact aatctaatat
     7621 aaataccacc taacaatcta attctaacaa ataaataatt atatttcaaa ccagacatta
     7681 tcagcatagg agagacccga tacaacccat atccacccaa tttcaaaagt acaccagcta
     7741 aaattattga cccagatacg ggagcctcaa cgtgagccct aggtagtcaa acatgaacta
     7801 taaatatagg tattttaact aaaaaagaaa aaattataca aaaataaaat aaaaaataac
     7861 aataatcaaa agaataaagt aaaataaaag aaactcttcc aaactttata tataaaagaa
     7921 taacagaaat aagtatagga agagaagaaa ataatgtata aaagataaaa tataaacctg
     7981 cttgaatacg ctcaggttga tatcctcagc caataattaa aaaaagagta ggaattaatc
     8041 tagactcaaa aaaaatataa aatataataa gattatttac agaaaaagaa aaaaataaaa
     8101 aaataagcaa tattaataaa aaaaaaataa aaaaattata ataatataat aaattataca
     8161 atgatctact agccaaaatc attaaacaac aaattcaaaa tctcaataaa atcaaactat
     8221 aagaaatata atcaatagat ataaaataac taataccaaa acaataataa tcaaaagaaa
     8281 aaaaaaataa aaaaaaaatt aaaaataata aagaaggtac taatcaccaa aatcctatac
     8341 aagaaagagg aattaaaaaa ataataaaaa ataaaaattt taacattgaa ctaaattaaa
     8401 agaaaaaaaa taatcattac cataacctcg aattattctt actaataaag ataaacctaa
     8461 aacagcctca caaacccaaa aagtaagtat tattatcaaa aaatataaat caaaataatt
     8521 taaaatcata taataaaaaa ctattcaaaa taaggaaaga acaatatatt ctaatctcaa
     8581 taatgtaact aaaaaatgag tatatctaaa agaaaatgct aacaaaccac aaaaaaatat
     8641 aattagagga aaaatataat gtattaacaa tagttttaat aatttaaaaa aaatattggt
     8701 cttgtaatcc aaaaatgaat aaaattctta aaacttcaaa agaaagtatg agcttatcaa
     8761 tagtccccaa aactaatatt ttatataaac taccttttgt ataataataa ttaatataat
     8821 aataaacata acattcttaa taataaaaca tccattatca ataggaatta caattattat
     8881 tcaaacaact attatttcaa tatcaactgg aatattatat aaatcattct gatattcata
     8941 tattctattt ctaatatata ttggtggtat aatagtacta tttatttaca taacaagact
     9001 cgtaccaaat aagatattca taatatcaat aaaaaaatta ttaataatac tattcataat
     9061 aataattaca atcactatta ttaaagaatt aaaattaata acaaattttg atatagaaat
     9121 actaaaaata aattcaaata tattaacaaa aatatattct aatccatcaa atatattaac
     9181 aatattaata tcattatatc tatttttcac tataattaca gcttttaaaa tcacagaaac
     9241 aaataaagga ccattacaaa taataaacta atgaacataa gattacgaaa aaatcacccc
     9301 ctaattaaaa ttattaatgg atctttagta gatttaccaa caccaatcaa tatttcagta
     9361 tgatgaaatt ttggttcatt attaggatta tgtctaataa cacaaattat tacaggtatt
     9421 ttcctatcaa tacattatgc accaaatatt gatctagctt ttgatagagt aaatcacatt
     9481 tgtcgaaatg taaataatgg atgaataata cgaattacac atgcaaatgg ggcatcaata
     9541 ttttttattt gtatttatct acatgtaggt cgaggattat attatggatc atataaattc
     9601 atagaaacat gaaatacagg tgtaatatta ttattattag taataataac atcttttata
     9661 gggtatgtat taccctgagg gcaaatatca ttttgagggg caactgttat tacaaattta
     9721 ctatctgcta tgccttatct agggacagat ttagtacaat gaatttgagg gggatttgca
     9781 attgacaatg caacattaaa ccgattcttt acattacatt ttataatacc atttattatt
     9841 gcagcaatag tgataatcca cttattattt cttcatcaaa caggatcaaa taatccactt
     9901 ggattaaata gaaatattga taaattacca tttcaaccat atttctcatg aaaagatatt
     9961 gttggtatta taattattat aataatatta tcattactaa ttataataga accttatatt
    10021 ctaggagatc cagataactt taccccagcc aatccacttg taacaccaac ccatattcaa
    10081 ccagaatgat acttcctttt tgcttatgca attttacgat cgattcctaa taaattaggc
    10141 ggtgtaattg cacttctaat atcaattcta attttagtaa ttataccttt atataaaaga
    10201 aaatttcaag gaaatacatt ttatcctata aatcaaataa tattctgaat tatagtaaca
    10261 accattatat tattaacaat tataggagct aaaccagttg aagacccata tattataata
    10321 agacaaatat taacagtaat ttactttact tactttttat ctgaaaattt aataaaaata
    10381 atatgagata aaatattata gttaataagt tttatagaaa catgtacttt gaaagtacaa
    10441 aatagagatt aaaatctcta ttaacttaaa ctaaaatcaa ttcaataaat aaataaagaa
    10501 atgataaaaa ccttaaaaca aataaaaaaa attaaacaat ttaaagaaaa aggaagataa
    10561 cattttcaag ttaaatatat caatttatca taacgaaaac gaggtagagt acctcgaacc
    10621 caaataaata taaaagaaac caaaatcatt tttaaaaaaa aaaaataaga atataaatca
    10681 caacccaaaa ataatacaac acaaagcaat cttataaata aaattattga atattcactt
    10741 aaaaaaatta aaataaaacc acctcttcta tattcaacat taaaccctga aactaattca
    10801 gattcacctt cagcaaaatc aaatggagca cgattagtat cagctaataa agaagaaaat
    10861 agacataaac ataaaggaaa taataaaaaa aaattccaaa tataaaactg aatnnnnnnn
    10921 nnnnnnnnnn nnnnnnnnnn nnnnnnnnnn nnnnnnnata atataaatca attaaacaat
    10981 ataacctcat aagaaatagt ttgagcaaca gaacgtaatc tacctaataa agcataatta
    11041 gaatttgaag atcatccaga aatcataaga ctgtaaacat ttaaactagc acaacacaaa
    11101 aaaaaaataa aacccaacct ataatcaaaa atattagaaa aataaggaat aactaaccaa
    11161 ataattaaag aaagaaataa attaaatact ggagaaaaat aataaggaat aaaattagat
    11221 attccaggta aaacattctc cttaacaaat aatttaatag catcagaaaa aggttgaaga
    11281 ataccaataa aactaaccct atttggacct tttcgaattt gtatataacc aagaatttta
    11341 cgctcaaata aagtaaaaaa agcaacacca actaaaacaa aaacagagat aatcaaaaaa
    11401 gaaactaaag aaataatata ttcaaaaaaa atcaatatta actgttgaac aaatcaacat
    11461 atataaatcc taaatttatt gcactataat atctgccaaa ttaataacaa atcaaaataa
    11521 acaaaatatt tgaatcatat ggtcctctcg tactaatatg ataaaaactt ttatggatag
    11581 aaaccaacct ggctcacgcc ggtttgaact cagatcatgt aagaatttaa aggtcgaaca
    11641 gacctaacaa aattaagcta ctacaccaaa tctttatctt aatccaacat cgaggtcgca
    11701 atctactctg tcaatatgaa ctctcaagag taattacgct gttatcccta aggtatcttc
    11761 atcttttaac aataaaataa ggtcaaaaat ccaaaaacaa atgtatataa ataaaaagag
    11821 ttttatatat cttcaagtca ccccaactaa ataaactgat taataaaaat aaataaacca
    11881 aaatacataa taaacattta tataaagatc tatagggtct tctcgtccaa taaataaatt
    11941 taagcatttt aacttaaatt ttaatttcca acatactaaa gagacagata atgtttcgtc
    12001 aaaccattca taccagttta caattaaaaa actaatgatt atgctacctt tgcacggtca
    12061 aaataccgcg gccattaaaa tatcattggg caggtaaaat ctcaaattaa tatcaagaga
    12121 agatgttttt gataaacagg cgaacaaatt aatttttgcc tagttccttt ttaatacttt
    12181 taaaatataa aaaattataa aaaaaaatat actaattaaa tcattattta taatattaaa
    12241 taattaaaaa ataaattcaa atagataatt aaactaacat aaatcaaaaa acaaaaataa
    12301 taaataataa tatactacaa ataatggata atttaaaacc tatataatat taaaaaaaaa
    12361 caattataaa tataataaag agctaatccc ctttaatatt actataaata aataaaataa
    12421 tataaaaaat acaattaaat aaatatagcc aaattaaatt tgtctattag aaaactagat
    12481 atcataaatt acgaatagca tatcacaact ataataatat aaataatgaa tataaaactt
    12541 caactaacat aataaaatag atcaattcat ttcgagaata ataaatacat aaataaaatt
    12601 taatataccc tgatacaaaa ggtacgaaaa taattctaat aaaaataatt aatataaata
    12661 tccttaacag tataaataaa ctataaataa aattattaat tcaaaaaaaa tactaaaaat
    12721 aaataaaata ataataatca aattaaataa taaattaaaa attaaaaaaa ttaataaaaa
    12781 aaatatcata aataaaagaa tgaactttaa atctgttcaa tgtaaatgaa ctattttcat
    12841 taaactaatt tatgttaatt caacctaagc acaccttcca gtacgcttac tttgttacga
    12901 cttatctcaa taatgagagt gacgggcgat atgtactcat tttagaacta taatcaatat
    12961 aggactatta ctacatttac tattaaatcc agcttcaaca aaattataaa atttgtattt
    13021 gatcaacaac aagaatgtaa cccatttcca ctctaatata agctgcacct tgacctgaaa
    13081 taaaaagaaa taaattttta agtaaatatt ctacaaaaat atacttataa cggcggtata
    13141 catacaaata attagagaaa gataaaacga ggactatcga tcacggaaca ggttcctcta
    13201 acaagaataa aacaccgcca aattctttag gtttaaagaa ctaaactaat actacctagg
    13261 atatttcatt acattcaaaa taatagggta tctaatccta gtttatattt taaattttaa
    13321 agaatcaatt aaaaaattaa taacatttta aatttcacca aaaaaataaa ataataattt
    13381 caaaaaaaaa atttttaact aatctacacc aaaaatatta attaacattt attgtataac
    13441 cgcgtatgct ggcacaaaca tttacaatat taaatcatat aaccaaatca aaaataactt
    13501 catacctaat actaaatact gctataaaat aaatatattt aataaaaatt tacatgtata
    13561 aaatttatga aaaattaata aataaagcca gaatcaaact gatcagtaaa aaaagaaatt
    13621 aaaaattaga acaattttaa ataacaatat ttccattttt taaaacataa aaaaaaaaat
    13681 ggaaatatcc aatttacaca agtgaatttt accttaagtg aataatattt agtatctcct
    13741 ccccaagtgt aactataaca gcttttttcg atcgttttaa ttcaacatta ttatatatgt
    13801 aaaaattaaa cctcagtact atattattta ttaattatta ataacataaa tacattatca
    13861 atatataaat acataactct tatttattat aaataactta ttgtacataa ataataatag
    13921 atatttaata taaataatta tttataataa ttcctgatta aacttatgta aataaaccct
    13981 cactttttca ttttttcata tttatgaaaa agtgagggtt taaccattta aaaataatta
    14041 ataattacta taaaatatga atttaattta atataagtat ttattatatt aatattaacc
    14101 ctatttaata ttatataata aataatttat attaaatata taataattat taatatgtat
    14161 tt
//
