# Supplementary material for: Mitochondrial genomes of stick insects (Phasmatodea) and phylogenetic considerations
Source: PLoS One. 2020 Oct 6;15(10):e0240186. doi: 10.1371/journal.pone.0240186 (PMC7537864; doi:10.1371/journal.pone.0240186)
Supplement: S1 File — (ZIP) [file pone.0240186.s011.zip › Supplementary File 1/Pharnaciini_spec._indet.gb]

LOCUS       12K1Phy15192bp         15192 bp    DNA     circular     31-JAN-2020
DEFINITION  Pharnaciini spec. indet. mitochondrion.
ACCESSION
VERSION
KEYWORDS    .
SOURCE      mitochondrion Pharnaciini spec. indet.
  ORGANISM  Pharnaciini spec. indet.
            cellular organisms; Eukaryota; Opisthokonta; Metazoa; Eumetazoa;
            Bilateria; Protostomia; Ecdysozoa; Panarthropoda; Arthropoda;
            Mandibulata; Pancrustacea; Hexapoda; Insecta; Dicondylia;
            Pterygota; Neoptera; Polyneoptera; Phasmatodea; Verophasmatodea;
            Anareolatae; Phasmatidae; Phasmatinae; Acrophylla.
REFERENCE   1  (bases 1 to 15192)
  AUTHORS   Song,N.
  TITLE     Mitochondrial genomes of stick insects (Phasmatodea) and
            phylogenetic considerations
  JOURNAL   Unpublished
REFERENCE   2  (bases 1 to 15192)
  AUTHORS   Song,N.
  TITLE     Direct Submission
  JOURNAL   Submitted (31-JAN-2020) College of Plant Protection, Henan
            Agricultural University, Wenhua road, Zhengzhou 450002, China
COMMENT     Bankit Comment: ALT EMAIL:songnan1980@126.com.
            Bankit Comment: Submission Title: Mitochondrial genomes of stick
            insects (Phasmatodea).
FEATURES             Location/Qualifiers
     source          1..15192
                     /organism="Pharnaciini spec. indet."
                     /organelle="mitochondrion"
                     /mol_type="genomic DNA"
     D-loop          1..88
                     /note="partial control region"
     gene            89..155
                     /gene="trnI(gat)"
     tRNA            89..155
                     /gene="trnI(gat)"
                     /product="tRNA-Ile"
     gene            complement(153..221)
                     /gene="trnQ(ttg)"
     tRNA            complement(153..221)
                     /gene="trnQ(ttg)"
                     /product="tRNA-Gln"
     gene            221..287
                     /gene="trnM(cat)"
     tRNA            221..287
                     /gene="trnM(cat)"
                     /product="tRNA-Met"
     gene            288..1307
                     /gene="nad2"
     CDS             288..1307
                     /gene="nad2"
                     /codon_start=1
                     /transl_table=5
                     /product="NADH dehydrogenase subunit 2"
                     /translation="MINKSTNILFMIMIIMSVFISISSNSWFIVWMGMEINMMSFLPM
                     IIEKKNMLSKESSLTYFIVQTIASMILIMSIIMMMIYKNNMXXXXNIMGETMLISSLM
                     MKSGVSPFHFWMPKMMEGLNWNKCLILMTWQKITPLMMMSNLLKINMITMSAMILSVI
                     VGSIGGLNQTSLRKMMAYSSISNNGWMMAAMMISENMWLVYFLMYTIMTAIMTTSMNM
                     YKNYHINQLMSMNESIYTKFFLLMNMLSISGLPPMLGFMPKWMVIQYTMNNMEMMLMG
                     TMVIMTLITIYYYLRIMFSAMMLSHLEPKWNNINLNFNKNNIMLISTITILGLSTITL
                     MISLF"
     gene            1306..1371
                     /gene="trnW(tca)"
     tRNA            1306..1371
                     /gene="trnW(tca)"
                     /product="tRNA-Trp"
     gene            complement(1364..1426)
                     /gene="trnC(gca)"
     tRNA            complement(1364..1426)
                     /gene="trnC(gca)"
                     /product="tRNA-Cys"
     gene            complement(1429..1495)
                     /gene="trnY(gta)"
     tRNA            complement(1429..1495)
                     /gene="trnY(gta)"
                     /product="tRNA-Tyr"
     gene            1497..3035
                     /gene="cox1"
     CDS             1497..3035
                     /gene="cox1"
                     /codon_start=1
                     /transl_table=5
                     /product="cytochrome c oxidase subunit 1"
                     /translation="MKRWLFSTNHKDIGTLYFLLGMWSGMIGLSMSMLIRMELGSPGS
                     IIGNDQIYNTIVTAHAFVMIFFMVMPIMIGGFGNWLLPIMIGAPDMAFPRMNNMSFWL
                     LPPSLTLLIMSSMVDTGTGTGWTLYPPLAGLTGHSSMSVDLTIFSLHMAGISSILGAV
                     NFISTTINMKSPGMSMEQIPLFVWSVVITAVLLLLSLPVLAGAITMLLTDRNMNTSFF
                     DPSGGGDPILYQHLFWFFGHPEVYILILPGFGMISHIISHESGKKEVFGNLGMIFAMA
                     AIGLLGFVVWAHHMFTVGMDVDTRAYFTSATMIIAVPTGIKVFSWLATMYGSKLTFSP
                     SCMWALGFVFLFTLGGLTGIVLSNSSIDITLHDTYYVVAHFHYVLSMGAVFAIMAGFI
                     QWYPLFTGMTMNPLWLKIQFITMFIGVNLTFFPQHFLGLAGMPRRYSDYPDMFTSWNI
                     ISSMGALMSTLSMMMFIMIMWESLSSMRQTIFSSHMISSLEWSHNLPPTEHTYTELPI
                     LIKF"
     gene            3031..3095
                     /gene="trnL2(taa)"
     tRNA            3031..3095
                     /gene="trnL2(taa)"
                     /product="tRNA-Leu"
                     /note="tRNA-LEU2"
     gene            3114..3765
                     /gene="cox2"
     CDS             3114..3765
                     /gene="cox2"
                     /codon_start=1
                     /transl_table=5
                     /product="cytochrome c oxidase subunit 2"
                     /translation="MYLQDSSSPLMEQLIFFHDHIMMILMMIVTTVTYSMIMLIFNKN
                     TDRNLLEGQMIELIWTVTPAMTLFFIATPSLRLLYLMDEINSPMMTTKAVGHQWYWTY
                     EYSDFNDMEFDSYMVNNNELNELRLLDVDNRMILPSNTFIRMIVTSTDVIHSWTLPST
                     GVKIDGTPGRLNQASLMLNRNGLIFGQCSEICGTNHSFMPIVVESVPINSFIKWMMK"
     gene            3766..3835
                     /gene="trnK(ctt)"
     tRNA            3766..3835
                     /gene="trnK(ctt)"
                     /product="tRNA-Lys"
     gene            3835..3901
                     /gene="trnD(gtc)"
     tRNA            3835..3901
                     /gene="trnD(gtc)"
                     /product="tRNA-Asp"
     gene            3902..4060
                     /gene="atp8"
     CDS             3902..4060
                     /gene="atp8"
                     /codon_start=1
                     /transl_table=5
                     /product="ATP synthase F0 subunit 8"
                     /translation="MPQMAPMSWILIYFYFILIMLTFMMKIYFYKMKKINFIKKDMLS
                     KNEKNWKW"
     gene            4054..4731
                     /gene="atp6"
     CDS             4054..4731
                     /gene="atp6"
                     /codon_start=1
                     /transl_table=5
                     /product="ATP synthase F0 subunit 6"
                     /translation="MMTNLFSIFDPSTSIMNMKMNWISSMIGIMMLPTYFWLMNNRYS
                     MMVMKPLILLNKEFKILMNMKNNKGTTLMFVMLFSLIMINNIMGLFPYLFTSTSHLTM
                     TLTMALPMWLAFMLFGWLKNTENMLIHLVPTGTPTVLMPFMVCIETISNIIRPGTLSV
                     RLAANMIAGHLILTLLGNTTMNISMNMMWIMLIIQMMLLMLETAVAIIQGYVFAVLST
                     LYASEVN"
     gene            4731..5519
                     /gene="cox3"
     CDS             4731..5519
                     /gene="cox3"
                     /codon_start=1
                     /transl_table=5
                     /product="cytochrome c oxidase subunit 3"
                     /translation="MSNKQNHPYHLVEMSPWPLVGALSTMLTLVGLISFFQQSSTKIM
                     MLGTMMTLMVMIQWWRDVVREGTYQGLHTKVVIKGLRWGMILFIISEVFFFISFFWAF
                     FHSSLSPTVQIGSMWPPVGIIPFNPMQIPLLNTVILLTSGVTVTWAHHSMLNNNFKEM
                     NQSLTITIIMGLYFTMLQAYEYIEAPFTISDSVYGSTFFMATGFHGLHVIIGTTFLFI
                     CLIRQLNFHFSKNHHVGFEAAAWYWHFVDVVWLFLYISIYWWGN"
     gene            5519..5581
                     /gene="trnG(tcc)"
     tRNA            5519..5581
                     /gene="trnG(tcc)"
                     /product="tRNA-Gly"
     gene            5582..5933
                     /gene="nad3"
     CDS             5582..5933
                     /gene="nad3"
                     /codon_start=1
                     /transl_table=5
                     /product="NADH dehydrogenase subunit 3"
                     /translation="MISTTIMSMTAIMITNLMMMLNMILYKKSLMDREKSSPFECGFD
                     PKSSSRMPFSLKFFLIAVIFLIFDIEIALLLPMMPTMMMSEMYQWTLTTMLFLMILIM
                     GLYHEWKQGALNWAS"
     gene            5934..5998
                     /gene="trnA(tgc)"
     tRNA            5934..5998
                     /gene="trnA(tgc)"
                     /product="tRNA-Ala"
     gene            5999..6064
                     /gene="trnR(tcg)"
     tRNA            5999..6064
                     /gene="trnR(tcg)"
                     /product="tRNA-Arg"
     gene            6065..6131
                     /gene="trnN(gtt)"
     tRNA            6065..6131
                     /gene="trnN(gtt)"
                     /product="tRNA-Asn"
     gene            6132..6199
                     /gene="trnS1(gct)"
     tRNA            6132..6199
                     /gene="trnS1(gct)"
                     /product="tRNA-Ser"
                     /note="tRNA-SER1"
     gene            6200..6264
                     /gene="trnE(ttc)"
     tRNA            6200..6264
                     /gene="trnE(ttc)"
                     /product="tRNA-Glu"
     gene            complement(6263..6326)
                     /gene="trnF(gaa)"
     tRNA            complement(6263..6326)
                     /gene="trnF(gaa)"
                     /product="tRNA-Phe"
     gene            complement(6326..8050)
                     /gene="nad5"
     CDS             complement(6326..8050)
                     /gene="nad5"
                     /codon_start=1
                     /transl_table=5
                     /product="NADH dehydrogenase subunit 5"
                     /translation="MLWRYSLCNILLIYLLMVSLLLFLIGFYFILNDIVVFVEYELFM
                     FNSSQLIMTLLFDWMSLIFMSFVLFISSLIIYYSKEYMSSDMFIDRFIILVLMFIFSM
                     MFMILSPNLISILLGWDGLGLVSYCLVIYYQNVKSFNAGMITALSNRVGDSMLLMSIA
                     WMLSYGSWNYFMYIDFFLFDFDVKLISFFIVVAAMTKSAQIPFSPWLPAAMAAPTPVS
                     SLVHSSTLVTAGVYLLIRFNPLYLNSSLSSFLLIISLITMFMSGFCANFEFDLKKIIA
                     LSTLSQLGLMMSILSFGYIYLAYFHLLTHALFKALLFMCSGVVIHTMKDCQDIRYMGN
                     MFFQMPLTSICFVVASLCLCGIPFLSGFYSKDLILEIYSMGNINLVAYLFYYFSTGLT
                     VSYSFRLIYYLVISNFSFYSYHSILDESWIMLSGMFIMVIVSVFGGSMLSWILLPSPY
                     LVMLPFNMKFMVIFVCFIGGWLGYFINKFNLYDIIYNYLYNSICYFFGNMWFIPYITI
                     KIPYYPLSFGLNFNIMTDYGWFELFGGQGLYYFFNKMSFYNQKIQNVFFNIFFIIISF
                     WFIILMFM"
     gene            complement(8051..8114)
                     /gene="trnH(gtg)"
     tRNA            complement(8051..8114)
                     /gene="trnH(gtg)"
                     /product="tRNA-His"
     gene            complement(8116..9447)
                     /gene="nad4"
     CDS             complement(8116..9447)
                     /gene="nad4"
                     /codon_start=1
                     /transl_table=5
                     /product="NADH dehydrogenase subunit 4"
                     /translation="MLSILFLSLFLMPLSYYGFWWLVHILFYVIMFFYIFNFTSSYFL
                     CNISYFIGCDIISYLLIFLSIWICSLMIMASESIYHYNYYYKMFVFFVLFLFIILFLA
                     FSSNSLILFYLFFESSLIPTMFLIFGWGYQPERLQAGMYFLFYTLFSSLPMLLSILYF
                     YSFFGSLSFSLIFNYDFFYFIFYFCMIISFLVKIPMFFVHVWLPKAHVEAPISGSMIL
                     AGVLLKLGGYGLLRVFPMLIMSGFFYNFFWVSVSLLGGLFISFVCLRQSDLKSLIAYS
                     SVIHMGLVLGGIMTFNYWGVFGSIILMIAHGLCSSGLFCLANIVYERLGSRSLFIIKG
                     LINFMPTMSLWWFLLSSYNMAAPPSLNLMGEVMLFNSLISWSWLNTYIFIFMSFLSAA
                     YTLFMYSYSQHGMICSSSFSFSVGYLREYLLLFLHWFPLNLIIFMSNIIFI"
     gene            complement(9441..9713)
                     /gene="nad4l"
     CDS             complement(9441..9713)
                     /gene="nad4l"
                     /codon_start=1
                     /transl_table=5
                     /product="NADH dehydrogenase subunit 4L"
                     /translation="MPLFMFICGLLVFSFNYNHFLITLLSLEYIVLSLFLFIFIYLLI
                     SSFDLYFMMMIVTFWVCEAALGLSLLVSLIRGYGNDFYSSFNLLQC"
     gene            9734..9797
                     /gene="trnT(tgt)"
     tRNA            9734..9797
                     /gene="trnT(tgt)"
                     /product="tRNA-Thr"
     gene            complement(9798..9863)
                     /gene="trnP(tgg)"
     tRNA            complement(9798..9863)
                     /gene="trnP(tgg)"
                     /product="tRNA-Pro"
     gene            9865..10344
                     /gene="nad6"
     CDS             9865..10344
                     /gene="nad6"
                     /codon_start=1
                     /transl_table=5
                     /product="NADH dehydrogenase subunit 6"
                     /translation="MKLMMMMNMSLNMIFLFMKHPLSMGMMIIIQTMIISMMTGMMYK
                     SYWFSYILFLMYIGGMMVLFIYMTSLMPNMMFSLPIKNMLMALTVIIILMMINKKYMI
                     INNDMINMYQNKMMLTKMYNNPVNISLIMLASYLLFTMITVFKITESNKGPLRMMYN"
     gene            10344..11477
                     /gene="cob"
     CDS             10344..11477
                     /gene="cob"
                     /codon_start=1
                     /transl_table=5
                     /product="cytochrome b"
                     /translation="MNKPMRKNHPLMKIMNNSLIDLPTPINISSWWNFGSLLGICLMI
                     QILTGIFLAMHYTPNIELAFNSVSHICRDVSNGWLMRTIHANGASMFFICIYMHVGRG
                     LYYGSYKYIETWTTGVIILLLVMMTAFMGYVLPWGQMSFWGATVITNLLSAVPYLGTD
                     LVQWVWGGFAVDNATLNRFFTFHFLMPFVIMGMVMVHLLFLHQTGSNNPMGLKSNIDK
                     IPFHPYFSIKDIVGFIIMVMMLIYLTLMEPYTLGDPDNFTPANPLVTPTHIQPEWYFL
                     FAYAILRSIPNKLGGVIALMMSILILLIMPLFKSNFQGNKFYPINQLTFWMMVVTTLM
                     LTMMGAKPVEEPYIMMSQILTIIYFMYFMTDNLIKIMWDKTIN"
     gene            11476..11543
                     /gene="trnS2(tga)"
     tRNA            11476..11543
                     /gene="trnS2(tga)"
                     /product="tRNA-Ser"
                     /note="tRNA-SER2"
     gene            complement(11542..12462)
                     /gene="nad1"
     CDS             complement(11542..12462)
                     /gene="nad1"
                     /codon_start=1
                     /transl_table=5
                     /product="NADH dehydrogenase subunit 1"
                     /translation="MVLVLVGVAFFVLLERKVLGYIQIRKGPNKVSFLGLLQPFSDAI
                     KLFTKENILPMFSNFIPYYFSPVFNLFLSLIIWIVIPYFSNMFIYMLGLMFFLCCASL
                     NVYTIMIAGWSSNSNYALLGGLRSVAQTISYEVSLFLILLSFIVLSGSYYLIDFYYFQ
                     FFCWYFVIFFPLCLCLFSSFLADTNRTPFDFAEGESELVSGFNVEYSSGGFILIFLGE
                     YSMILFMSLLSCILFFGCDLFSLFFYIKMIFLSFLFIWVRGTLPRFRYDKLMYLAWKC
                     YLPLSLNYLIFFVGFKLLIVSLFIYWIKIS"
     gene            complement(12511..12579)
                     /gene="trnL1(tag)"
     tRNA            complement(12511..12579)
                     /gene="trnL1(tag)"
                     /product="tRNA-Leu"
                     /note="tRNA-LEU1"
     rRNA            complement(12560..13779)
                     /product="l-rRNA"
     gene            complement(13863..13930)
                     /gene="trnV(tac)"
     tRNA            complement(13863..13930)
                     /gene="trnV(tac)"
                     /product="tRNA-Val"
     rRNA            complement(13930..14696)
                     /product="s-rRNA"
     D-loop          14697..15192
                     /note="partial control region"
BASE COUNT     7005 a   1935 c   1397 g   4843 t     12 others
ORIGIN
        1 atcgattaaa cataagctgg ttttggaaat taaaatgata aaaaaacctt atttggtata
       61 tcaaataagc actttttaaa actacaataa tggaatgctt gataaaaaga ttattttgat
      121 gtaataaaaa atgtaatatt atattacttc cattatattt aatagaatta aactattacc
      181 taaagtatca aaaactttta tgcatcatac aacaaaatat agaaaaataa gctaaataat
      241 aagctaatgg gttcatacct catcaatgga aaaatatcct ttttctaatt attaataaat
      301 caactaatat tttatttata atcataatta ttataagtgt atttatttca atttcatcaa
      361 actcatgatt tattgtatga ataggaatag aaattaatat aatatcattc ttaccaataa
      421 ttattgaaaa aaaaaatata ctatctaaag aatcatcatt aacctatttt attgttcaaa
      481 caattgcatc aataatccta attatatcta tcattataat aataatttat aaaaataata
      541 tannnnnnnn nnnnaatatt ataggtgaaa caatgcttat ttcatcatta ataataaaaa
      601 gaggggtatc accttttcat ttttgaatac caaaaataat agaaggatta aattgaaaca
      661 aatgccttat cttaatgaca tgacaaaaaa ttacaccatt aataataata tcaaatttat
      721 taaaaattaa tataattaca atatcagcaa taattttatc agttattgta ggatcaattg
      781 gaggtttaaa tcaaacatca ctacgaaaaa taatagcata ttcatcaatt agaaataatg
      841 gttgaataat agcagcaata ataattagag aaaatatatg attagtatat ttcttaatat
      901 atacaattat aacagctatt ataacaacat caataaatat atataaaaat tatcatatta
      961 accaattaat atcaataaat gaatcaattt atacaaaatt tttcctatta ataaatatat
     1021 tatcaattag aggattaccc ccaatattag gtttcatacc aaaatgaata gttattcagt
     1081 atactataaa taatatagaa ataatattaa taggaacaat agtaattata acattaatta
     1141 caatttatta ttacttacgt atcatatttt cagcaataat attatcacat ttagaaccta
     1201 aatgaaataa tattaattta aattttaata aaaataacat tatattaatt agaacaatta
     1261 caattttagg gttatcaact attacattaa taattagatt attttaagga tttaagttaa
     1321 aaaaactaat aaccttcaaa gttataaata aagattaatc tttaagcctt agtataatat
     1381 acacctttaa atttgcaatt taaaatcaat aattgaatat aaagctaata gtaagaaggt
     1441 taacacctgt aaataaattt acaatttatt gcctataaaa ctcagccacc ctactaatga
     1501 aacgatgatt attttcaacc aaccataaag atattggaac tttatatttc cttttaggga
     1561 tatgatcagg aataattgga ttatctataa gaatattaat tcgaatagaa cttggaagac
     1621 caggatcaat tattggtaat gatcaaattt ataatactat tgttacagca catgcatttg
     1681 taataatttt tttcatagtt ataccaatta taattggagg atttggcaat tgactattac
     1741 caattataat tggagcacca gatatagcat ttccacgaat aaataatata agattttgat
     1801 tattaccacc atcattaaca ctattaatta taagaagtat agtagataca ggaacaggaa
     1861 ctggatgaac attatatcca cctttagcag gtttaacagg acatagaaga atatccgtag
     1921 atttaactat tttctcatta catatagcag gaatttcatc aatcctagga gcagttaatt
     1981 ttatttctac aaccattaat ataaaatcac caggaatatc aatagaacaa attccattat
     2041 ttgtatgatc agttgtaatt acagcagtat tattattatt atctttacca gtattagcag
     2101 gagctattac aatattatta acagatcgta atataaatac ttccttcttt gacccatcag
     2161 gaggtggaga tcctatttta tatcaacact tattttgatt ctttggacat ccagaagtat
     2221 atattttaat tttaccagga tttggtataa tttcacatat tatttcacat gaaagaggta
     2281 aaaaagaagt ttttggtaat ttagggataa ttttcgcaat agcagcaatt ggtttattag
     2341 gatttgtagt atgagctcat catatattta cagtagggat agatgttgat acacgagcat
     2401 attttacatc agcaacaata attattgcag taccaacagg aattaaagtt tttagctgat
     2461 tagctactat atatggatca aaattaactt ttagaccatc atgtatatga gcattaggat
     2521 ttgtattttt atttacatta ggtggattaa caggtattgt attatcaaat tcatcaattg
     2581 atattactct acatgataca tattatgttg tagcacactt tcattatgta ttatcaatag
     2641 gagcagtatt tgctattata gcaggattta ttcaatgata tccattattc acaggaataa
     2701 caataaatcc attatgatta aaaattcaat ttattacaat attcattggt gtaaatttaa
     2761 cattctttcc gcaacatttt ttaggtcttg caggaatacc acgacgttat tcagattacc
     2821 cagacatatt tacatcatga aatatcattt catcaatagg tgcattaata tcaacattaa
     2881 gaataataat atttatcata atcatatgag aaagactatc atctatacga caaacaattt
     2941 ttagatctca cataatcaga tcattagaat gaagacataa cttaccacca actgaacata
     3001 cttacacaga attacctatt ttaattaaat tctaatatgg cagattagtg caatagattt
     3061 aagatctata tataaagaat taacttttat tagaaataac aacatgacca aatatttatc
     3121 tacaagatag atcatcacca ctaatagaac aattaatttt cttccatgat catatcataa
     3181 taattttaat aataattgtt acaacagtaa catattcaat aattatatta atttttaata
     3241 aaaatacaga ccgaaactta ttagaaggac aaataattga attaatttga accgtaacac
     3301 cagctataac tttattcttt attgctacac catcactacg attattatat ttaatagatg
     3361 aaattaatag accaataata actacaaaag ctgtaggaca tcaatgatat tgaacatatg
     3421 aatattcaga ttttaatgat atagaatttg actcatatat agttaataat aatgaattaa
     3481 atgaattacg attattagat gtagataatc gaataatttt accttcaaat acatttattc
     3541 gaataattgt tacatcaaca gatgtaattc attcatgaac attaccatca acaggagtaa
     3601 aaattgatgg aacaccagga cgtttaaatc aagcaagatt aatattaaac cgaaatggat
     3661 taatttttgg acaatgttca gaaatttgtg gtacaaatca tagatttata cctattgttg
     3721 tagaaagagt acctattaac agattcatta aatgaataat aaaatcatca aatgactgaa
     3781 agcaagtatt ggtctcttaa accactttat agtaattagc aactactttt gatgagaaaa
     3841 ttagttaaat aaataacatt attatgtcat aataaaatta ttaaattatt aatattttct
     3901 aattccacaa atagctccta taagatgaat tttaatttat ttttacttta ttttaattat
     3961 actaacattc ataataaaaa tttattttta taaaataaaa aaaatcaact ttattaaaaa
     4021 agatatatta tcaaaaaacg aaaaaaattg aaaatgataa ctaatttatt ctcaattttt
     4081 gatccatcaa caagaatcat aaatataaaa ataaattgaa ttagatcaat gattggtatt
     4141 ataatattac caacatattt ctgattaata aataatcgat attcaataat agttataaaa
     4201 ccattaattc tattaaataa agaatttaaa atcctaataa atataaaaaa taataaagga
     4261 acaacattaa tattcgtaat attatttaga ttaattataa ttaataatat tataggtcta
     4321 tttccatatt tatttacaag aacaagacat ttaacaataa cattaacaat agcattacca
     4381 atatgattag catttatatt atttggatga ttaaaaaata cagaaaatat attaatccat
     4441 ttagtaccca caggaactcc aacagtatta atacctttta tagtttgcat tgaaacaatt
     4501 agtaatatta ttcgaccagg aactttatct gtacgattag cagcaaatat aatcgctggt
     4561 catctaattt taactttatt aggaaataca acaataaata tttcaataaa tataatatga
     4621 atcatattaa ttattcaaat aatattatta atattagaaa ctgcagtagc aattattcaa
     4681 gggtatgtat ttgcagtact tagaacacta tatgcaagag aagtaaacta atgtcaaata
     4741 aacaaaatca cccatatcac ctagtagaaa taagaccttg accattagta ggagcattat
     4801 caacaatatt aacacttgta ggattaatta gatttttcca acaaagatca acaaaaatta
     4861 taatattagg aacaataata acattaatag ttataattca atgatgacga gatgttgtac
     4921 gagaaggaac atatcaagga ttacacacaa aagtagtaat taaaggacta cgatggggaa
     4981 taattttatt tattatttca gaggtatttt tcttcatttc attcttttga gcatttttcc
     5041 atagaagatt atcacctaca gtccaaattg gttcaatatg accaccagta ggtattattc
     5101 cttttaaccc aatacaaatc cctttattaa atacagtaat tctattaaca tcaggagtaa
     5161 cagtaacgtg agcacatcac agtatattaa ataataattt taaagaaata aatcaaagat
     5221 taacaattac aattattata ggattatatt tcacaatatt acaagcatat gaatatattg
     5281 aagcaccctt cactattaga gattctgtat atggatctac attctttata gcaacaggat
     5341 ttcatggcct tcatgtaatt atcgggacta catttttatt tatttgctta attcgacaac
     5401 taaattttca tttttcaaaa aaccatcatg taggttttga agcagcagca tgatattgac
     5461 atttcgtaga tgtggtttga ttatttttat atatttcaat ttactgatga ggtaattaat
     5521 tcatttaata taatagtata tttaacttcc aattaaaaag tctgaataat cagaatgaat
     5581 aattatttca accactatta tatcaataac agcaattata atcacaaact taataataat
     5641 attaaatata atcctatata aaaaatcatt aatagatcga gaaaaaagat cacctttcga
     5701 atgtggattt gacccaaaat catcatcacg aatacctttt tcattaaaat tttttcttat
     5761 tgctgtaatt ttcttaatct ttgatatcga aattgcactt ttattaccga taataccaac
     5821 cataataata tcagaaatat atcaatgaac attaacaaca atactatttt taataatcct
     5881 tattataggt ttatatcatg aatgaaaaca aggagcacta aactgagcaa gatgggatta
     5941 tagttaaaaa taacatttga tttgcactca aaaagtattg ataaatcaat tattctcaat
     6001 ataataagca taaatatgca tttagtttcg acctaaaaga agataataaa attatcatta
     6061 tttattaatt gaaaccaaaa tagaggttta ttattgttaa taatattatt gaatttaaaa
     6121 ttccaattaa ggaaatatgg ttgaccaaat aatagctgct aactaattat tttagcggtt
     6181 aaactccgtt tatatttcta tttatatagt ttaaataaaa cattacattt tcattgtaaa
     6241 attaaaatat tatttttata aatatccata aaattaaatt ttccttatta tcttcaataa
     6301 tatgctctaa cataagctac atgaattata taaacattaa aataataaac caaaatgaaa
     6361 taataataaa aaagatatta aaaaaaacat tctgaatctt ctgattataa aaagatattt
     6421 tattaaaaaa ataatataaa ccttgaccac caaataattc aaatcaacca taatcagtta
     6481 taatattaaa atttaaacca aaagataatg gataataagg aattttaata gtaatataag
     6541 gaataaatca catattacca aaaaaataac aaatcctatt ataaagataa ttataaataa
     6601 tatcatataa attaaattta ttaataaaat aacccaatca tccgccaata aaacaaacaa
     6661 aaataactat aaacttcata ttaaatggta atataactaa atatggagaa ggaagtaaaa
     6721 ttcatcttaa tattcttcca ccaaaaacag aaacaataac tataataaat attccactta
     6781 atataattca tctctcatct aaaatagaat gatatgaata aaaagaaaaa ttactaatta
     6841 ccaaataata aattaaacga aatctataac taacagtcaa accagttgaa aaataataaa
     6901 ataaataagc aactaaatta atattaccta tagaataaat ttctaaaatt aaatccttag
     6961 aataaaaacc agataaaaaa ggaataccac ataaacataa actagcaaca acaaagcaaa
     7021 ttgaagttaa aggtatttga aaaaatatat tacctatata acgaatatct tgacaatcct
     7081 tcatagtatg aataactaca ccggagcata taaataataa agccttaaat aaagcatgag
     7141 ttaataaatg aaaataagct aaataaatat aaccaaaaga aagaatagat attattaaac
     7201 ccaattgact taaagtagat aaagcaataa tcttcttcaa atcaaattca aaattagcac
     7261 aaaaaccaga tataaatata gtaattaaag aaataattaa taaaaaagaa gataaagaag
     7321 agttcaaata taaaggatta aaacgaatta ataaatatac accagcagta accaaagtag
     7381 aagaatgtac taaagaagat acaggagttg gagcagctat agctgctggt aatcaaggag
     7441 aaaatggaat ttgtgctctt ttggttatag cagcaacaac aataaaaaaa ctaatcaatt
     7501 taacatcaaa atcaaataaa aaaaaatcaa tatacataaa ataatttcat ctaccataac
     7561 ttaatattca agcaatagat attaaaagta tactatcacc aacacgatta gataaagcag
     7621 taattatacc agcattaaat gatttaacat tttgataata aatcactaaa caataagaaa
     7681 ctaatcctaa tccatcccat cctaataaaa ttctaatcaa atttggtctc aaaatcataa
     7741 atattataga aaaaataaat attaaaacta aaataataaa tcgatcaata aatatatcac
     7801 tactcatata ttcttttcta taataaataa ttaatgaaga aataaataaa acaaaactca
     7861 taaaaattaa agatattcaa tcaaataata aagttataat aagctgagaa ctattaaaca
     7921 taaataattc atactcaaca aaaacaacaa tatcattcaa gataaaataa aaaccaatta
     7981 aaaataataa taatctaact attaataaat aaattaataa aatattacat aaagaataac
     8041 gtcaaagaat aacttaaagt aataaataca tattcagacc cacaagctga tattttaaat
     8101 taaattattc aagtattaaa taaaaataat attagatata aaaataatta aatttaaagg
     8161 aaatcaatga agaaataata ataaatattc acgtaaataa ccaacactaa aagaaaaaga
     8221 acttgaacaa attataccat gttgagaata agaatatata aataatgtgt aagcagctct
     8281 taaaaaagat ataaaaataa aaatatatgt atttaatcat cttcaagaaa taagtctatt
     8341 aaaaagtata acttcaccta tcaaatttaa agaaggggga gctgctatat tgtatgatct
     8401 taacaaaaat catcataaag atatagttgg tataaaatta attaaaccct taataataaa
     8461 taaacttcga ctacctaacc gttcataaac aatattagct aaacaaaata aaccagaaga
     8521 acataaacca tgagcaatta ttaaaataat tgaaccaaaa acaccccaat aattaaatgt
     8581 tataatacca cctaatacta accccatatg aattacagaa gaataagcaa tcaatgattt
     8641 taaatcactt tgacgtaaac aaacaaaact aataaataaa ccacctaata atctaacact
     8701 tacccaaaaa aaattataaa aaaaaccaga cataattaat ataggaaata cacgtaataa
     8761 tccataacct cctaatttca acaaaactcc agctaaaatc attgaaccag aaataggagc
     8821 ttcaacatgg gcttttggta atcaaacatg aacaaaaaat ataggaattt taactaaaaa
     8881 agaaataatt atacaaaaat aaaaaataaa ataaaagaaa tcataattaa aaattaaaga
     8941 aaaagataat ctaccaaaaa aagaataaaa atataaaata gataataata taggtaaaga
     9001 agaaaataaa gtataaaaca aaaagtatat tccagcttga aggcgttcag gctgatatcc
     9061 tcatccaaaa attaaaaaca tagtaggaat taaactagat tcaaaaaata aataaaataa
     9121 aattaaacta ttactagaaa aagctaaaaa taaaataata aacaaaaaca aaacaaaaaa
     9181 aacaaatatt ttataataat aattataatg ataaatagat tctctagcca taatcataag
     9241 agaacaaatt caaatactta aaaaaattaa taaataagag ataatatcac aaccaataaa
     9301 atatctaata ttacataaaa aataagaact agtaaaatta aaaatataaa aaaacataat
     9361 aacataaaat aaaatatgta ctaatcatca aaaaccataa taagaaagag gtattaaaaa
     9421 caaagataaa aataaaatcc ttaacattga agtaaattaa aagaagaata aaaatcatta
     9481 ccataaccac gaatcaagct tactaataaa gataaaccta aagcagcctc acatacccaa
     9541 aaagtaacaa ttatcattat aaaataaaga tcaaaagatc taataagtaa ataaataaaa
     9601 ataaataaaa ataacgaaag aacaatatat tctaatctta ataaagtaat caaaaaatgg
     9661 ttataattaa aagaaaaaac taataaacca caaataaata taaataaagg cataataaaa
     9721 taaattaaca ctagttttaa taatttaaat aaaatattgg tcttgtaaat caaaaatgaa
     9781 taataattct taaaacttca aaggaagaaa aaaatctatc aataattccc aaaactatta
     9841 ttttaatatt aaactatcct ttgcataaaa ttaataataa taataaatat atcattaaac
     9901 ataattttct tatttataaa acatccttta tcaataggaa taataattat tattcaaaca
     9961 ataattatct caataataac aggaataata tataaatcat attgattttc atatattcta
    10021 tttttaatat atattggagg aataatagta ttattcattt acataacaag attaatacca
    10081 aatataatat tctcactacc aatcaaaaat atattaatag cattaacagt aattattatt
    10141 ttaataataa ttaataaaaa atatataatt attaataatg atataattaa tatatatcaa
    10201 aataaaataa tactaaccaa aatatataat aatccagtaa acatttcatt gattatatta
    10261 gcatcatatt tattatttac aataattaca gtattcaaaa ttacagaatc aaataaagga
    10321 ccactacgaa taatatataa ctaatgaata aacctatacg aaaaaaccac ccactaataa
    10381 aaattataaa taattcatta attgatttac caacaccaat taacatttca tcatgatgaa
    10441 attttggatc attactagga atttgtttaa taatccaaat cttaacagga attttcttag
    10501 ctatacatta tacacctaat attgaactag catttaatag agtaagacat atttgccgag
    10561 acgtaagaaa tggttgatta atacgaacta ttcatgcaaa cggagcatct atatttttta
    10621 tttgtattta tatacatgta ggacgtggtt tatactacgg atcatataaa tatattgaaa
    10681 catgaaccac aggagtaatt attctattac tagtaataat aacagcattt ataggatatg
    10741 tcttaccatg aggacaaata tcattttgag gagcaacagt tattacaaat ctattatcag
    10801 cagtaccata tttaggtact gatttagttc aatgggtatg aggaggattc gctgtagaca
    10861 acgcaacatt aaatcgattc tttacatttc actttctaat accatttgta attataggaa
    10921 tagtaatagt acatttacta ttcttacatc aaacaggatc aaataatcca ataggattaa
    10981 aaagaaatat tgataaaatt ccattccacc cttatttttc tattaaagac atcgttggat
    11041 ttatcattat agttataata ttaatttatc taacattaat agaaccatat acattaggag
    11101 atccagataa ctttacacca gcaaacccat tagtaacacc aactcatatt caaccagaat
    11161 gatatttttt atttgcatat gcaattttac ggtcaattcc taataaatta ggaggtgtaa
    11221 ttgcactaat aatatcaatt ttaattttat taattatacc tttatttaaa agaaactttc
    11281 aaggaaataa attttatcct attaaccaat taacattttg aataatagta gtaacaacac
    11341 taatattaac tataataggt gctaaaccag tagaagaacc ttatattata ataagacaaa
    11401 tcttaacaat tatttatttt atatacttca taactgataa tttaatcaaa attatatgag
    11461 ataaaacaat taattagtta ataagtttta tagaaacata tattttgaaa atataagaaa
    11521 gaagataata cttctattaa cttaactaat tttaattcaa taaataaata gagaaacaat
    11581 taataattta aatccaacaa aaaaaattaa ataattcaat gataaaggaa gataacattt
    11641 tcaagcaaga tatattaact tatcataacg aaaacgaggt aaagtaccac ggactcaaat
    11701 aaataaaaat gataaaaaaa ttattttaat ataaaaaaat aatgaaaata aatcacaacc
    11761 aaaaaataaa atacaagata ataaactcat aaataaaatt attgaatatt cacctaaaaa
    11821 aattaaaata aaaccacctc ttctatattc aacattaaaa ccagaaacca attcagattc
    11881 accttcagca aaatcaaatg gagtacgatt agtatcagct aaaaaagaag aaaataaaca
    11941 taaacaaaga ggaaaaaaaa taacaaaata tcaacaaaaa aattgaaaat aataaaaatc
    12001 aattaaataa tatctacctc ttaaaacaat aaaagaaagt aaaatcaaaa ataaactaac
    12061 ttcataagaa atagtttgag caactgaacg taaacctcct aataaagcat aatttgaatt
    12121 tgaagaccaa ccagcaatta taatagtata aacatttaat cttgcacaac acaagaaaaa
    12181 tattaaacct aatatataaa taaatatatt agaaaaataa ggaataacaa ttcaaataat
    12241 taaagaaaga aataaattaa aaacaggaga aaaataataa ggaataaaat tagaaaatat
    12301 aggtaaaata ttctccttag taaataactt aatagcatca gaaaatggtt gtaaaagacc
    12361 taaaaatcta actttattag gacctttacg aatttgaata taacctaaaa ctttacgctc
    12421 taataaaaca aaaaaagcaa caccaactaa tactaaaacc attaaaacca aaaaagaaaa
    12481 taaagaaata aaaaaatcaa caaatatcaa tactaattaa tgttattaac aatatatata
    12541 aatcctaaat ttattacact taaattctgc caaattagta aatacaatca aatatataaa
    12601 ttatttaatt tatatggtcc tttcgtacta atataaaaag aataattaag gatagaaacc
    12661 aacctggctt acaccggttt gaactcagat catgtaagaa tttaaaggtc gaacagacct
    12721 aacaattaag cacctacacc taattataat cttaatccaa catcgaggtc gcaatctcta
    12781 tcgtcgataa gaactctcaa atagaattac gctgttatcc ctaaggtatc tatatctaat
    12841 taacaataat aaaaggtcaa ataaacaaaa ataattgtaa aataaaataa agagttaatt
    12901 atatccctat gtcaccccaa caaaacaatt aaaaatatta tatataaata aactaaataa
    12961 aataaaaaaa tcaataataa agatctatag ggtcttctcg tcctataaaa aaatatgagc
    13021 attttaactc aaaatttaag ttttaataat aaaaatgaga cagttaatgt ttcgtccaac
    13081 cattcataca agtccacaat taatagacta atgattatgc tacctttgca cacggtcaaa
    13141 ataccgcggc catttaatta atcatagggc aggtcaaatc tcaaataaaa tacaagaaaa
    13201 gatgtttttg ataaacaggc gaacaaataa atttgcctag ttccttataa aaaatttaca
    13261 aatataaaac aatatataaa taaatatact aatttaatca ttatttaaat taataaataa
    13321 ttaattaaat aattccaata aataattaaa ttaaaaaaaa tcaaataata aaaataataa
    13381 gttataaaac actaattaat gataaccaat ttaaagtcta cataatattt aaattaaata
    13441 attttaaata agtaaaagag ctaatccccc aaaaccttat tattataaaa taactaaaat
    13501 aaaaatattt aaattaaaaa taataactga attaaattca tttattagaa aactagatat
    13561 cttaatttac gaatagcata tcacaactaa ctaaaaataa tatttatata tgaaactata
    13621 ataaacatat ataattagat caaatcaatt cgagaaaatt aaataattaa aattaattaa
    13681 atcaaccctg atacaaaagg tacaataaaa tatctactta attaataata aaaatcaaac
    13741 cttaacagta caaataaact atattaacaa taattaattc aaaaaaatac taaaacaaaa
    13801 ataaaataat aaaactctaa ttaaaaataa agaaaaaaac aaaaataaaa agaaattgaa
    13861 aatcagaaat taaaaattgc atttaattca actcaacgta aatgaattat tttctataaa
    13921 ctaaattctg acattccaga tacactttcc agtacatcta ctatgttacg acttatctca
    13981 aatatattga gagtgacggg cgatatgtac tcatcctaga gctaaaatca aattattaat
    14041 atatataata ttacaatcaa atccaccttc attaaaataa tttcaacaat aaatccatat
    14101 atttaaaata atattgtaat ccatttccac ttaaatataa gctgcacctt gacctgaaat
    14161 aaaatttaat aaaatataaa gtaaattttt atcctaaaag aataaactta taacggcggt
    14221 atacatactg ttaaacaaaa ttaagcaaga taaaacgtgg attatcgatt aaggaacaga
    14281 ttcctctgat tagaataaga taccgccaaa ttctttaggt ttaaagaaca taactattat
    14341 taccctggta aaacttaaca tataaaataa tagggtatct aatcctagtt taaattttat
    14401 atttcgaaga atcaaaaaaa gattatttaa aatttaaatt tcacctaaaa attaaaaaga
    14461 taaactcaaa aataaattta actcaattta aaaccaataa tattaattaa tatttattgt
    14521 ataaccgcgt atgctggcac aaacatttac aataataaaa agaataccca aatcaaaatt
    14581 aacttaatat ttaaaattaa atactgcaat aaaaataaaa gatcaactat aataaagcaa
    14641 aaacttacat gtacatatta ctttaaatta ataaattagt cagaatcaaa ctaacatcat
    14701 aaaatcatga tttaaaaatc agaactatta aatcaaacat taccttagtt gcgtttttat
    14761 atagaaaaaa aaaataaaaa acgcaactaa ggtaaaaaca ttaaatggag taatttcagc
    14821 agtttcctcc catagaggaa catatttcct tttagagaga gaaataaaac tcttatggag
    14881 aaataatgcg gcaactcaac tattttccca ttatatagta gtattatcat ttaacgatat
    14941 ataaatatac tatatttaaa tatgttttta acattttata atcatttata aaataatggt
    15001 acaatactaa ttaaacattt aattatacat tataataata ttttaactat ataataattt
    15061 aattagttag taaacaccta taaaataaga attaactaaa aataaaatcg gatatttaaa
    15121 taaatcttac tataactatt ataaataccc tcactttttc attttttttt cacttaatga
    15181 aaaagtgagg gt
//
