# Supplementary material for: Mitochondrial genomes of stick insects (Phasmatodea) and phylogenetic considerations
Source: PLoS One. 2020 Oct 6;15(10):e0240186. doi: 10.1371/journal.pone.0240186 (PMC7537864; doi:10.1371/journal.pone.0240186)
Supplement: S1 File — (ZIP) [file pone.0240186.s011.zip › Supplementary File 1/Micadina_brachptera.gb]

LOCUS       12K11length15879       15879 bp    DNA     circular     31-JAN-2020
DEFINITION  Micadina brachptera mitochondrion.
ACCESSION
VERSION
KEYWORDS    .
SOURCE      mitochondrion Micadina brachptera
  ORGANISM  Micadina brachptera
            cellular organisms; Eukaryota; Opisthokonta; Metazoa; Eumetazoa;
            Bilateria; Protostomia; Ecdysozoa; Panarthropoda; Arthropoda;
            Mandibulata; Pancrustacea; Hexapoda; Insecta; Dicondylia;
            Pterygota; Neoptera; Polyneoptera; Phasmatodea; Verophasmatodea;
            Anareolatae; Lonchodidae; Necrosciinae; Micadina.
REFERENCE   1  (bases 1 to 15879)
  AUTHORS   Song,N.
  TITLE     Mitochondrial genomes of stick insects (Phasmatodea) and
            phylogenetic considerations
  JOURNAL   Unpublished
REFERENCE   2  (bases 1 to 15879)
  AUTHORS   Song,N.
  TITLE     Direct Submission
  JOURNAL   Submitted (31-JAN-2020) College of Plant Protection, Henan
            Agricultural University, Wenhua road, Zhengzhou 450002, China
COMMENT     Bankit Comment: ALT EMAIL:songnan1980@126.com.
            Bankit Comment: Submission Title: Mitochondrial genomes of stick
            insects (Phasmatodea).
FEATURES             Location/Qualifiers
     source          1..15879
                     /organism="Micadina brachptera"
                     /organelle="mitochondrion"
                     /mol_type="genomic DNA"
     D-loop          1..327
                     /note="partial control region"
     gene            328..394
                     /gene="trnI(gat)"
     tRNA            328..394
                     /gene="trnI(gat)"
                     /product="tRNA-Ile"
     gene            complement(392..460)
                     /gene="trnQ(ttg)"
     tRNA            complement(392..460)
                     /gene="trnQ(ttg)"
                     /product="tRNA-Gln"
     gene            463..530
                     /gene="trnM(cat)"
     tRNA            463..530
                     /gene="trnM(cat)"
                     /product="tRNA-Met"
     gene            531..1550
                     /gene="nad2"
     CDS             531..1550
                     /gene="nad2"
                     /codon_start=1
                     /transl_table=5
                     /product="NADH dehydrogenase subunit 2"
                     /translation="MMNKSTNMLFMFMLIVSVPVSISSNSWFIVWMGMEINMMAFMPL
                     IVEQKNMMSKESALTYFMVQTIASMLMIMSLIMLMLNENNINLYQNNSGEMMLMSALM
                     MKSGVSPFHFWMPKMMEGMSWNKCMILMTWQKITPLMMMSNIIKINYIIVTTTILSIM
                     VGAIGGLNQTSLRKLMAYSSISNNGWMMSAMLMSEITWTLYFMMYAIMTIIMTKSMEI
                     YKNYHMNQIPMMNESTTMKMFLLMNMLSISGLPPMMGFMPKWMVIQYNMTINEFMLLG
                     TMVIMTLITVYYYLRIMFSVMMLMNTQTKWNYKNMNMKKNKTMMLNTLSIMGMLTITI
                     IISLY"
     gene            1549..1615
                     /gene="trnW(tca)"
     tRNA            1549..1615
                     /gene="trnW(tca)"
                     /product="tRNA-Trp"
     gene            complement(1608..1671)
                     /gene="trnC(gca)"
     tRNA            complement(1608..1671)
                     /gene="trnC(gca)"
                     /product="tRNA-Cys"
     gene            complement(1685..1751)
                     /gene="trnY(gta)"
     tRNA            complement(1685..1751)
                     /gene="trnY(gta)"
                     /product="tRNA-Tyr"
     gene            1753..3291
                     /gene="cox1"
     CDS             1753..3291
                     /gene="cox1"
                     /codon_start=1
                     /transl_table=5
                     /product="cytochrome c oxidase subunit 1"
                     /translation="MKRWLFSTNHKDIGTLYFLLGMWSGMIGLSMSMLIRMELGSPGS
                     MIGNDQIYNTIVTAHAFVMIFFMVMPIMIGGFGNWLLPIMIGAPDMAFPRMNNMSFWL
                     LPPSLTLLIMSSMVDTGTGTGWTLYPPLASLTGHSSMSVDLTIFSLHMAGISSILGAV
                     NFISTTINMKSPGMSTEQIPLFVWSVVITAVLLLLSLPVLAGAITMLLTDRNMNTSFF
                     DPSGGGDPILYQHLFWFFGHPEVYILILPGFGMISHIIAHESGKKEVFGNLGMIFAMA
                     AIGLLGFVVWAHHMFTVGMDVDTRAYFTSATMIIAVPTGIKVFSWLATMYGSKLTFSP
                     SCMWAMGFVFLFTLGGLTGIVLXXXXXXXXXXDTYYVVAHFHYVLSMGAVFAIMAGFI
                     QWYPLFTGLTMNPLWLKIQFITMFIGVNLTFFPQHFLGLAGMPRRYSDYPDMFTSWNI
                     ISSMGALMSTLSMMMFIMILWESMTNMRQTVFSSHMTSSLEWNHNLPPTEHTYSELPI
                     LIKF"
     gene            3287..3350
                     /gene="trnL2(taa)"
     tRNA            3287..3350
                     /gene="trnL2(taa)"
                     /product="tRNA-Leu"
                     /note="tRNA-LEU2"
     gene            3351..4020
                     /gene="cox2"
     CDS             3351..4020
                     /gene="cox2"
                     /codon_start=1
                     /transl_table=5
                     /product="cytochrome c oxidase subunit 2"
                     /translation="MTTWPNLYLQDSSXXXXXXXIFFHDHIMMILMMIVTTVSYTMIM
                     LILNKNTDRNLLEGQMIELIWTVTPAMTLFFIATPSLRLLYLMDEINNPMMTTKAVGH
                     QWYWTYEYSDFNGVELDSYMMNNEENTNLRLLDVDNRMVLPSNTFIRMIVTSTDVIHS
                     WTLPSTGVKIDGTPGRLNQASLMLNYKSLIYAYCSXXCGTNHSFMPIVVESVPINKFI
                     KWMMK"
     gene            4021..4090
                     /gene="trnK(ctt)"
     tRNA            4021..4090
                     /gene="trnK(ctt)"
                     /product="tRNA-Lys"
     gene            4090..4155
                     /gene="trnD(gtc)"
     tRNA            4090..4155
                     /gene="trnD(gtc)"
                     /product="tRNA-Asp"
     gene            4156..4317
                     /gene="atp8"
     CDS             4156..4317
                     /gene="atp8"
                     /codon_start=1
                     /transl_table=5
                     /product="ATP synthase F0 subunit 8"
                     /translation="MPQMAPMSWMMIYLYFMLIMLMFITKIYFNMNNSMNSKSYMFSV
                     NKNEKTWKW"
     gene            4311..4988
                     /gene="atp6"
     CDS             4311..4988
                     /gene="atp6"
                     /codon_start=1
                     /transl_table=5
                     /product="ATP synthase F0 subunit 6"
                     /translation="MMTNLFSIFDPSTSMMNLSMNWMSSLLSMMVLTNIYWLMNNRYS
                     MMWSMPMNILKKEFKILLKPKTNKGTTLIFISLFVLIMINNLMGLFPYMFTSTSHLTM
                     TLTLALPLWLAFMMFGWIKNTENMFKHLVPTGTPGILMPFMVCIESISNIIRPGTLSV
                     RLAANMIAGHLILTLLGNTTMSANINMLPFMLIIQMLLLTLETAVAIIQSYVFAVLST
                     LYASEVN"
     gene            4988..5776
                     /gene="cox3"
     CDS             4988..5776
                     /gene="cox3"
                     /codon_start=1
                     /transl_table=5
                     /product="cytochrome c oxidase subunit 3"
                     /translation="MSTNHNHPYHLVEMSPWPLVGALSTMLMLTGLIKFFQKSSTMIM
                     LMGTMMTLLVMIQWWRDVVREGTYQGLHTKMVIKGLRWGMILFIISEVFFFISFFWAF
                     FHSSLSPSVQIGSTWPPIGITSFNPMQIPLLNTVILLTSGVSVTWAHHSMINNNLKEM
                     NQSLMLTIIMGLYFTMLQTYEYIEAPFTISDSVYGSSFFMATGFHGLHVIIGTTLLFV
                     CMMRQLNFHFSKNHHVGFEAAAWYWHFVDVVWLFLYISIYWWGN"
     gene            5776..5845
                     /gene="trnG(tcc)"
     tRNA            5776..5845
                     /gene="trnG(tcc)"
                     /product="tRNA-Gly"
     gene            5858..6197
                     /gene="nad3"
     CDS             5858..6197
                     /gene="nad3"
                     /codon_start=1
                     /transl_table=5
                     /product="NADH dehydrogenase subunit 3"
                     /translation="MIMSMTTLIITNLMMLLNMILSKKTIMDREKSSPFECGFDPKSS
                     SRIPFSLKFFLIAVIFLIFDIEIALLLPTMPTMMLSNMNQWMMTSIIFIMILITGLYH
                     EWNQGALNWTK"
     gene            6198..6262
                     /gene="trnA(tgc)"
     tRNA            6198..6262
                     /gene="trnA(tgc)"
                     /product="tRNA-Ala"
     gene            6262..6316
                     /gene="trnR(tcg)"
     tRNA            6262..6316
                     /gene="trnR(tcg)"
                     /product="tRNA-Arg"
     gene            6344..6411
                     /gene="trnS1(gct)"
     tRNA            6344..6411
                     /gene="trnS1(gct)"
                     /product="tRNA-Ser"
                     /note="tRNA-SER1"
     gene            6413..6477
                     /gene="trnE(ttc)"
     tRNA            6413..6477
                     /gene="trnE(ttc)"
                     /product="tRNA-Glu"
     gene            complement(6476..6541)
                     /gene="trnF(gaa)"
     tRNA            complement(6476..6541)
                     /gene="trnF(gaa)"
                     /product="tRNA-Phe"
     gene            complement(6542..8228)
                     /gene="nad5"
     CDS             complement(6542..8228)
                     /gene="nad5"
                     /codon_start=1
                     /transl_table=5
                     /product="NADH dehydrogenase subunit 5"
                     /translation="MLLIYLLFFSFSFISLGIFFIVNDVVYFVEYELFMFNGSQLIMT
                     LLFDWMSLIFMGFVLFISSLIIYYSKEYMLGDLFLDRFVILVLMFIFSMMFMIISPNL
                     ISILLGWDGLGLVSYCLVIYYHNIKSFNAGMITALSNRVGDSMLLMSIAWMFSYGSWN
                     YFMYIDFFSMDFDVKLISILIVVAAMTKSAQIPFSPWLPAAMAAPTPVSSLVHSSTLV
                     TYLLIRFNPLYVNSHVASFLLFISLITMFMSGFCANFEFDLKKIIALSTLSQLGLMMS
                     ILSFGYVYLAYFHLLTHALFKALLFMCSGVVIHSFKDCQDIRYLGNLFIQMPLTCSCF
                     MIASLCLCGMPFLSGFYSKDLILECYSFGYSNLFSYFIFYFSTGLTVSYSIRLIYYLV
                     IKEFSFYSYHSINDEGWVMLSSMFIMVFSSILGGSFLGWVLFPTPYFIILPFFLKLMV
                     LFICLLGGWVGYMINKFSLSDSLINLFSNKVCFYFGSMWFMPFITLKFPYFYLLQGLN
                     FNKSGDYGWFEFFGGQGLFSLLSFLSLKNQFIQNNIFNLFFVIISFWFIILFLL"
     gene            complement(8256..8319)
                     /gene="trnH(gtg)"
     tRNA            complement(8256..8319)
                     /gene="trnH(gtg)"
                     /product="tRNA-His"
     gene            complement(8321..9652)
                     /gene="nad4"
     CDS             complement(8321..9652)
                     /gene="nad4"
                     /codon_start=1
                     /transl_table=5
                     /product="NADH dehydrogenase subunit 4"
                     /translation="MLKFFLFSLFLIPLSYFGCWWLVHILMFLLMFLFYFNFVSSYYF
                     CNLSYFMGCDVISYALILLSFLVCTLMILASESIYCYGYYFKMFIMFIMFLFIMLYLS
                     FSSNSLILFYLFFESSLIPTLFLIFGWGYQPERLQAGMYFLFYTLFSSLPMLLSILYF
                     YSFFCSLSFSLIFNFDYSYFIFYFCMIFSFLVKIPMFFVHVWLPKAHVEAPVSGSMIL
                     AGVLLKLGGYGLLRVFCMLMLSGISYNFFFVSVSLVGGLFISLVCLRQMDIKSLIAYS
                     SVIHMGLVLAGLMTFNYWGVYGSLVLMIAHGLCSSGLFCLANIVYERLGSRSLFVIKG
                     LLNFMPTLSLWWFLLSSYNMAAPPSLNLMGEIMLFNSLVSWDFINTYVFLIMSFFSAA
                     YTLYMYSYSQHGMMFSGSFSFCNGYLREYLLLFLHWFPLNLLIFISNFFFI"
     gene            complement(9646..9930)
                     /gene="nad4l"
     CDS             complement(9646..9930)
                     /gene="nad4l"
                     /codon_start=1
                     /transl_table=5
                     /product="NADH dehydrogenase subunit 4L"
                     /translation="MYFIMPLFMFMCGLFVFSFNYDHFLITLLSLEYIVLSLFWFIFI
                     YMLFSMFDLFFMMMMLTFWVCEAALGLSLLVSLIRGFGNDYFNSFNLIQC"
     gene            9939..10002
                     /gene="trnT(tgt)"
     tRNA            9939..10002
                     /gene="trnT(tgt)"
                     /product="tRNA-Thr"
     gene            complement(10003..10069)
                     /gene="trnP(tgg)"
     tRNA            complement(10003..10069)
                     /gene="trnP(tgg)"
                     /product="tRNA-Pro"
     gene            10071..10550
                     /gene="nad6"
     CDS             10071..10550
                     /gene="nad6"
                     /codon_start=1
                     /transl_table=5
                     /product="NADH dehydrogenase subunit 6"
                     /translation="MKLMMTMNMTMNMMFLIMKHPLSMGLMIIMQTTIISMMTGMMYK
                     SFWFSYILFLMYIGGMMVLFIYMTSLMPNMMFSMSKSMIIAMPITIMMLMLIMEKKFM
                     INNNDMMEMTYKSMMLMKMYNMPVNISLIMMAAYLLFTMITVFKITESDKGPLRMTI"
     gene            10554..11684
                     /gene="cob"
     CDS             10554..11684
                     /gene="cob"
                     /codon_start=1
                     /transl_table=5
                     /product="cytochrome b"
                     /translation="MKPMRKTHPLMKIMNNSLVDLPTPINISTWWNFGSLLGVCLTIQ
                     IITGLFLAMHYTPNIELAFNSVNHICRDVNNGWLMRTIHANGASMFFVCMYLHVGRGL
                     YYGSYKYVETWTTGVMILLLVMMTAFMGYVLPWGQMSFWGATVITNLLSAVPYLGSEL
                     VQWVWGGFAVDNATLNRFFTIHFLMPFVILAMVMIHLLFLHQTGSNNPMGLKSNIDKI
                     PFHPYFSFKDIVGFIIMIMMLTYLTLMEPYLLGDPDNFTPANPLVTPTHIQPEWYFLF
                     AYAILRSIPNKLGGVMALMLSILILMIMPMYKSKFQGIMFYPLNQMTFWLMVSTTTLL
                     TIMGAKPVEDPYIIMSQLLTIMYFSYFLGDNLIKMLWDKFMK"
     gene            11685..11752
                     /gene="trnS2(tga)"
     tRNA            11685..11752
                     /gene="trnS2(tga)"
                     /product="tRNA-Ser"
                     /note="tRNA-SER2"
     gene            complement(11752..12699)
                     /gene="nad1"
     CDS             complement(11752..12699)
                     /gene="nad1"
                     /codon_start=1
                     /transl_table=5
                     /product="NADH dehydrogenase subunit 1"
                     /translation="MSLLVFLLLIILVLVGVAFFTLLERKVLGYIQIRKGPNKVSLLG
                     IFQPFSDAIKLFSKESVLPNLSNFIPYYFSPVFNLFLSLIIWIVIPYFSNLFSYNLGL
                     MFFLCCASLNVYSIMIAGWSSNSNYALLGGLRSVAQTISYEVSLFIILLSFIILIGGY
                     CLIDFYYLQYFGWYILLYFPLCLCLFSSFLADTNRTPFDFAEGESELVSGFNVEYSSG
                     GFILIFLSEYSMILFMSLFSCIVFFGCDLFSIFFFMKMVFFSFLFIWVRGTLPRFRYD
                     KLMYLAWKCYLPLSLNYLIFFVCYKLFIISMFIYCIKFS"
     gene            complement(12721..12790)
                     /gene="trnL1(tag)"
     tRNA            complement(12721..12790)
                     /gene="trnL1(tag)"
                     /product="tRNA-Leu"
                     /note="tRNA-LEU1"
     rRNA            complement(12760..14006)
                     /product="l-rRNA"
     gene            complement(14076..14144)
                     /gene="trnV(tac)"
     tRNA            complement(14076..14144)
                     /gene="trnV(tac)"
                     /product="tRNA-Val"
     rRNA            complement(14152..14915)
                     /product="s-rRNA"
     D-loop          14153..15879
                     /note="partial control region"
BASE COUNT     7156 a   2187 c   1548 g   4933 t     55 others
ORIGIN
        1 aaaaactaaa aaagaatacc gatttggtcg attagtttga gcaaataatt tactgatcag
       61 taaatcatct aatggaaaaa tgcttattaa gtgtttgtaa attacgagaa tggccaaaaa
      121 ctaaaaaaga ataccgattt ggtcgattag tttgagcaaa taatttactg atcagtaaat
      181 catctaatgg aaaaatgctt attataaaat acgagaatgg ccaaaaacta aaaaagaata
      241 acgttttgat cgattagttt gagcaaataa tttactgctt attaagtgtt tgtaaaatac
      301 gagaatggcc aaaaactaaa aaagaataat ggaatgcttg attaaaaaga ttattttgat
      361 gtaataaaaa atgtaataaa tattacttcc attatactta acagaattaa actgttactt
      421 aaagtatcaa aaacttttat gcatcataca tcaaaatata atagaaagat aagctaagaa
      481 taagctaatg ggttcatacc tcataaatgg gaactttatc cctctctcta attataaata
      541 aatcaactaa tatattattc atatttatat taatcgtaag agtacctgtt tctatttcat
      601 caaactcatg atttattgta tggataggaa tagaaattaa cataatggca tttatacctt
      661 taattgtaga acaaaaaaat ataatatcaa aagaatccgc attaacatat tttatagttc
      721 aaactatcgc atcaatactt ataattatgt ctttaattat actaatatta aatgagaata
      781 atatcaattt ataccaaaat aattcaggtg aaataatatt aataagagct ctaataataa
      841 aaagaggtgt ttcaccattt catttttgaa taccaaaaat aatagaagga atatcatgaa
      901 ataaatgtat gattttaata acatggcaaa aaattacacc attaataata atatcaaata
      961 ttatcaaaat taattacatt atcgtaacaa ccacaatctt atcaatcata gtaggagcta
     1021 ttggaggtct taatcaaaca tctctacgta aattaatagc atattcatca atcagaaata
     1081 atggatgaat aatatcagct atattaataa gagagattac atgaactcta tattttataa
     1141 tatatgcaat tataacaatc attataacaa aatctataga aatttataaa aactatcata
     1201 taaatcaaat cccaataata aatgaatcaa caacaataaa aatattttta ttaataaata
     1261 tattatctat tagagggtta cctccaataa taggtttcat accaaaatga atagttattc
     1321 agtataatat aacaattaat gaatttatat tgttaggaac aatagtaatc ataacattaa
     1381 tcacagtgta ttactactta cgaattatat tttcagtaat aatattaata aatacacaaa
     1441 ctaaatgaaa ttataaaaac ataaatataa aaaaaaataa aactataata ttaaatactt
     1501 tatctattat aggaatatta acaatcacaa ttattattag attatattaa ggatttaagt
     1561 taaataaact aataaccttc aaagttataa ataaagataa tgactttaag ccttagtaga
     1621 ataatacacc tttaaatttg caatttaaaa tcaataattg aatataagac ctataaatat
     1681 tatatagaaa gaaggtataa tacctgtaaa taaatttaca atttattgcc taataactca
     1741 gccatcttac taatgaaacg atgattattc tcaactaacc acaaggatat tggaacatta
     1801 tactttttat taggaatatg atcaggtata attggtctat caataagaat attaattcga
     1861 atagaactag gaagaccagg atctataatt ggaaatgacc aaatttataa tactattgta
     1921 acagctcacg cttttgtaat aatctttttt atagttatac ctattataat tggaggattc
     1981 ggaaactgat tacttcctat tataattgga gctccagata tagcattccc acgtataaat
     2041 aacataagat tttgattact acctccatca ttaacattat taattatgag aagaatagtt
     2101 gacacaggaa ctggaacagg ttgaactttg tatcctccat tagcaagcct aactggacat
     2161 agaagaatat cagtagattt aacaattttc tccttacata tagctggtat ttcatcaatt
     2221 ttgggtgcag taaactttat ctcaacaact attaatataa aatcaccagg tatatccaca
     2281 gaacaaattc ctctgtttgt atgatcagta gtaatcacag cagtactttt attattatca
     2341 ttaccagttc ttgccggagc aatcaccatg ctattaactg atcgaaatat aaatacatca
     2401 ttctttgatc catcaggggg aggagaccct atcctatatc aacatttatt ttgattcttt
     2461 ggtcatccag aagtatatat tttaatttta ccaggatttg gtataatctc acatattatt
     2521 gcacatgaaa gaggtaaaaa agaagtattt gggaatttag gaataatttt cgcaatagca
     2581 gcaattggtt tattaggctt tgtagtttga gcacatcata tatttacagt aggaatagat
     2641 gttgatacac gagcctactt tacatcagct acaataatta ttgctgtacc aacaggaatt
     2701 aaagtattta gatgattagc tacaatatat ggatctaaat taacttttag tccttcatgt
     2761 atatgagcaa taggttttgt tttcttattt accttagggg gattaactgg aatcgtatta
     2821 nnnnnnnnnn nnnnnnnnnn nnnnnnnnat gatacatact atgttgtagc tcactttcat
     2881 tatgtattat caataggagc agtatttgct attatagcag gatttattca atggtatcct
     2941 ttatttacag gattaacaat aaatccccta tgattaaaaa tccaatttat cacaatattt
     3001 attggggtta atttaacctt cttcccccaa catttcctag gtttagcagg tatacctcga
     3061 cgatattctg attatccaga tatatttaca tcatgaaata ttatttcatc tatgggagca
     3121 cttatatcaa ccttaagaat aataatattc attataattt tatgagaaag aataacaaac
     3181 atacgacaaa cagtattcag atcacatata actagatcat tagaatgaaa tcataattta
     3241 ccacccactg aacacacata tagagaacta cctattttaa ttaaattcta atatggcaga
     3301 ttagtgcaat agatttaaga cctataaata aagatcatct tttattagaa ataacaacat
     3361 gaccaaattt atacttacaa gatagatcan nnnnnnnnnn nnnnnnnnnn attttctttc
     3421 atgaccatat cataataatt ctaataataa ttgttacaac agtaagatat acaataatca
     3481 tattaatttt aaataaaaat actgatcgaa atttattaga aggacaaata attgaattaa
     3541 tttgaacagt aacaccagca ataactttat ttttcattgc taccccatca ttacgattat
     3601 tatatttaat agatgaaatt aataacccaa taataactac aaaagccgta gggcaccagt
     3661 ggtattgaac ttatgaatat tcagatttta atggtgtaga actagattca tatataataa
     3721 ataatgaaga aaatacaaac cttcgattat tagatgttga taatcgaatg gttttacctt
     3781 ctaatacatt tattcgtata attgttacat caactgacgt aattcattca tgaacattac
     3841 cttcgactgg tgtaaaaatt gatggtactc ccggacgttt aaatcaggca agcctaatac
     3901 taaactacaa atcattgatt tatgcctatt gtagtnnnnn ntgtggtaca aatcatagat
     3961 ttatgcctat tgtagtagag agagtaccta ttaataaatt cattaaatga ataataaaat
     4021 cattagatga ctgaaagcaa gtaatggtct cttaaaccac ttaatagtaa ttagcaacta
     4081 cttctaatga gaaaattagt taatttataa cattaatatg tcatattaaa attattgaat
     4141 attcaatatt ttctaattcc acaaatagca ccaataagat gaataataat ttatttatat
     4201 ttcatattaa ttatattaat atttattaca aaaatctact ttaatataaa taatagaata
     4261 aattcaaaat catatatatt tagagtaaat aaaaatgaaa aaacttgaaa atgataacaa
     4321 acttattttc tatttttgac ccatctacaa gaataataaa tctatcaata aattgaataa
     4381 gatcattact aagaataata gttttaacaa atatttattg attaataaat aaccgctatt
     4441 caataatatg atcaatacca ataaatattt taaaaaaaga atttaaaatc ctattaaaac
     4501 caaaaacaaa taaaggaact acattgattt tcatttcgct atttgtttta atcataatta
     4561 ataatctaat aggacttttt ccatacatat tcacaagaac aagccattta acaataacat
     4621 taactctagc cttaccttta tgacttgcat ttataatatt tgggtggatc aaaaacacag
     4681 aaaacatatt taaacactta gtcccaacag gaacaccagg aattctaata cctttcatag
     4741 tatgtattga atcaatcaga aacattattc gcccgggaac attatctgta cggctagctg
     4801 caaatataat tgcaggtcac ttaatcttaa cattattggg aaatacaaca atatcagcaa
     4861 atattaatat attacctttt atattaatta ttcaaatatt attattaaca ttagaaacag
     4921 cagtagccat tattcagagt tatgtatttg ctgtcttaag aacattatat gcaagagaag
     4981 taaactaatg tcaacaaatc ataaccaccc atatcatcta gtagaaataa gaccatggcc
     5041 cttagtagga gccctatcaa ctatattaat actaactgga ttaattaaat tttttcaaaa
     5101 aagatcaact ataattatat taataggtac aataataact ttattagtaa taattcaatg
     5161 atgacgagat gtagtacgag aaggtacata tcaaggccta catacaaaaa tagtaattaa
     5221 aggattacga tggggtataa tcctatttat tatttctgag gtgtttttct tcatttcatt
     5281 cttctgagct ttttttcata gaagattatc accatctgtt caaattgggt caacatgacc
     5341 acctattggt attacctctt ttaatccaat acaaattcca ttattaaata cagtaattct
     5401 attgacatca ggagtaagag taacatgagc tcaccataga ataattaaca ataatttaaa
     5461 agaaataaat caaagtctaa tattaacaat tatcatagga ttatatttca ctatactgca
     5521 aacatatgaa tatattgaag cacctttcac tattagagat tcagtgtatg ggtcttcatt
     5581 ctttatagca actggattcc atggactaca tgtaattatc ggtactacat tattatttgt
     5641 atgcataata cgtcaattaa attttcattt ttcaaaaaat caccatgttg gatttgaagc
     5701 agcagcttga tattgacatt ttgttgatgt agtatgacta ttcttatata tttcaattta
     5761 ttgatgaggt aattaactta ttaaatatat taagtatatt taacttccaa ttaaaaagac
     5821 tgcacaaatg ttagcagaat aagtaattaa ttcaaccata attatatcta taacaacact
     5881 aattatcaca aatttaataa tattattaaa tataatttta agaaaaaaaa caattataga
     5941 ccgagaaaaa agatcacctt tcgaatgtgg ttttgaccca aaatcatctt cacgaattcc
     6001 attctcatta aaatttttcc taatcgcagt aattttctta atttttgata ttgaaatcgc
     6061 tttattatta ccaacgatac caaccataat attatctaat ataaatcaat gaataataac
     6121 atctattatc ttcattataa ttcttattac tggactatat catgaatgaa atcaaggagc
     6181 actcaattga acgaaatggg gttatagtta attataacat ttgatttgca ttcaaaaagt
     6241 attgataaaa caatttatct caaataataa gtataaatta tacatttagt ttcggcctaa
     6301 aagagggagt taatgataaa attgaataac tattccaatt aaggaaatat gactgaccaa
     6361 ataatagccg ctaactaatt attttaacgg ttcaattccg tttatatttc taatttatat
     6421 agtttaatta aaacattaca ttttcattgt aaaattaaaa tatatttttt ataaatatcc
     6481 aaagaaatta aactttctcc ttaatatctt caatattaaa ctctaaataa gctatttgaa
     6541 tataataaaa ataaaataat aaaccagaat gaaataataa caaaaaataa attaaaaata
     6601 ttattttgaa taaattgatt ctttaaagat aaaaaactta ataaagaaaa taaaccttga
     6661 cccccaaaaa attcaaatca accataatca cctctcttat taaaattaag cccttgcaat
     6721 aaataaaaat aaggaaactt taaagtaata aaaggtataa atcacatact tccaaaataa
     6781 aaacacacct tatttgaaaa taaattaatc aaactatcag ataaactaaa tttattaatc
     6841 atatatccaa ctcaacctcc taacaaacaa ataaataaaa ccattaattt caaaaaaaaa
     6901 ggaagaataa taaaataagg agtaggaaat aaaacccatc ccaaaaaact accacctaaa
     6961 attgatgaaa aaaccataat aaatatactc cttaatataa ctcaaccttc atcattgata
     7021 gaatgataag aataaaaaga aaattcctta atcaccaaat aataaattaa ccgaatacta
     7081 taactaacag tcaaaccagt agaaaaataa aaaataaaat aagaaaacaa gttagaataa
     7141 ccaaaagaat aacattcaag aataagatct tttgaataaa atccggacaa aaaaggcata
     7201 ccacataaac ataaactagc aattataaaa caagaacaag ttaaaggtat ttgaataaat
     7261 aaattaccta aataacgaat atcttgacag tccttaaaag aatgaataac aacaccagaa
     7321 cacataaaca ataaagcctt aaataaagca tgagttaata aatgaaaata agctaaataa
     7381 acataaccaa aagacaaaat tgatattatt aaacctaatt gactcaaggt agataaagca
     7441 atgattttct ttaaatcaaa ttcaaaatta gcacaaaatc cagatataaa tatagtaatt
     7501 aatgaaataa ataataaaaa agatgctaca tgagaattaa catataacgg attaaaacga
     7561 attaataaat aagttaccaa agtagatgaa tgaactaaag atgatacagg agtaggagca
     7621 gctatagctg ctggtaatca gggagaaaaa ggaatttgag ctctcttagt tatagctgca
     7681 acaacaatta aaatactaat caacttaaca tcaaaatcca ttgaaaaaaa atcaatatat
     7741 ataaaataat ttcatcttcc ataactaaat attcaagcaa ttgatattaa caacattcta
     7801 tcaccaacac gattagataa tgcagtaatc atacctgcat taaaagactt aatattatgg
     7861 taataaatca ctaaacaata tgaaactaaa cctaacccat ctcaacctaa taaaattcta
     7921 attaagttag ggctaataat cataaacatt atagaaaaaa taaatattaa aactaaaata
     7981 acaaatcgat ccaaaaataa atcaccaagt atatactcct ttctgtaata aataattaaa
     8041 gaagaaataa ataaaacaaa acccataaaa atcaaagata ttcaatcaaa taataaagtc
     8101 ataataagct gagaaccatt aaatataaat agttcatatt caacaaaata aacaacatca
     8161 ttaacaataa aaaaaatacc taatctaata aaagagaaac taaaaaataa caaataaatc
     8221 aataaaatat tacataaaga atatatatat aaaataaccc aaagtataca catacatttt
     8281 cagaaccaca aactgatatt ttaattaaat tatttagatt ttaaatgaaa aaaaagttac
     8341 taataaaaat caacaaattt aaaggaaatc aatgtaaaaa taataataaa tattcacgta
     8401 aatatccatt acaaaatgaa aaagaacctg aaaatattat accatgttga ctataagaat
     8461 atatgtataa cgtataagca gctctaaaaa aagatataat taaaaaaaca taagtattaa
     8521 taaaatctca agaaaccaaa ctattaaata acatgatctc tcctatcaaa tttagtgatg
     8581 gaggagccgc catattatat gatctcaata aaaatcatca taaagatagg gtaggtataa
     8641 aatttaaaag acctttaata acaaataatc tacgactacc taatcgctca taaacaatat
     8701 tagctaaaca aaataaacca gaagaacata acccatgggc aattattaaa actaaagaac
     8761 catatacacc tcaataatta aaagttatta aacctgctaa aactaatcct atatgaataa
     8821 ctgaagaata agcaattaat gatttaatat ctatttgacg aagacaaacc aatctaataa
     8881 acaatcctcc taccaatcta actcttacaa aaaaaaaatt atacctaata ccagataata
     8941 ttaatataca aaaaacacgt aataatccat atcctccaag cttcaataaa actccagcca
     9001 aaattattga accagataca ggtgcttcaa catgagcttt aggtaaccaa acatgaacaa
     9061 aaaatatagg aattttaaca agaaaagaaa aaattataca aaaataaaaa ataaaataag
     9121 aataatcaaa attaaaaatt aaagaaaaag ataatctaca aaaaaaagaa taaaaataaa
     9181 gaatagataa taatataggt aatgaagaaa acaaagtata aaacaaaaaa tatataccag
     9241 cttgtagacg ctcaggttgg tatcctcaac caaaaattaa aaataaagtt ggaattaatc
     9301 tagattcaaa aaataagtaa aataaaatca atctatttct tgaaaaagac aaataaagta
     9361 taataaacaa aaatataata aatataataa atattttaaa ataataacca taacaataaa
     9421 tagattctct agctaaaatt attaaagtac aaactaaaaa tcttaaaaga attaaagcat
     9481 aagaaataac atcgcaacct ataaaatatc ttaaattaca aaaataataa gatctaacaa
     9541 aattaaaata aaataaaaat atcaacaaaa acattaaaat atgtaccaat caccaacaac
     9601 caaagtaaga aagagggatt aaaaacaagg aaaataaaaa aaactttagc attgaattaa
     9661 attaaatgaa ttaaaataat cattaccaaa accacgaatt aatcttacaa gtaatgatag
     9721 cccaagagca gcttcacaca ctcaaaaagt aagcattatt attataaaaa ataaatcaaa
     9781 tattctaaat aatatataaa taaaaataaa tcaaaataat gaaagaacaa tatattccaa
     9841 tcttaataaa gtaattaaaa aatgatcata attaaatgaa aaaacaaaaa gaccacatat
     9901 aaatataaat aaaggtataa taaaataaat taacactagt tttaataatt taaataaaat
     9961 attggtcttg taaatcaaca atgaatatca attcttaaaa cttcaaagga agaaaatata
    10021 atcctatcaa taatccccaa aactattatt ttaattaaac tatcctttgt ataaaattaa
    10081 taataacaat aaacataaca ataaatataa tattccttat tataaaacat cctttatcta
    10141 taggactaat aattatcata caaacaacta ttatctcaat aataacagga ataatatata
    10201 aatcattttg attctcatac atcctatttt taatatatat tggaggaata atagtattat
    10261 ttatttatat aacaagacta ataccaaata taatattttc tatatcaaaa agaataatca
    10321 ttgcaatacc tattacaatt ataatgctaa tattaattat agaaaaaaaa tttatgatta
    10381 acaacaatga tataatagaa ataacctata aaagaataat attaataaaa atatacaaca
    10441 taccagtaaa tatttcatta atcataatgg cagcatactt actattcaca ataattacag
    10501 tttttaaaat tacagaatca gataaaggac cgttacgaat aacaatttaa ctaatgaaac
    10561 caatacgaaa aacccatcca ttaataaaaa ttataaataa ttcactggta gatttaccaa
    10621 ccccaattaa catttccaca tgatgaaact ttggttcttt attgggagta tgtttaacaa
    10681 ttcaaattat tacaggacta tttttagcta tacattatac accaaatatt gaactagcat
    10741 ttaatagagt aaaccacatt tgccgagatg taaataatgg ttgattaata cgaacaatcc
    10801 atgctaatgg agcatcaata ttttttgtgt gcatatattt acatgtagga cgtggtttat
    10861 attacggatc atacaaatat gtagaaacat gaacaacagg agttataatc ttattactag
    10921 taataataac agcctttata ggatatgtat taccttgagg acaaatatca ttctgaggag
    10981 ctacagttat tacaaacctt ctatcagctg ttccatattt aggttctgaa ctagtacaat
    11041 gagtatgagg aggttttgct gtagacaacg caacattaaa tcgatttttc acaattcatt
    11101 tcctaatacc attcgtaatt ttagctatag taataattca cttattattt ctacaccaaa
    11161 caggatcaaa taatcctata ggtttaaaaa gtaatattga taaaatccca ttccacccat
    11221 acttttcctt caaggacatc gtaggattca ttattataat tataatatta acatacttaa
    11281 cattaataga accatactta ttaggtgatc cagataactt taccccagct aatcctttag
    11341 ttacaccaac tcatatccaa ccagaatgat attttctatt tgcatatgcc attttacgat
    11401 caattcctaa taagctagga ggggtaatag cattaatatt gtcaatttta atcttaataa
    11461 tcatacctat atataaaaga aaatttcaag gaattatatt ctacccttta aaccaaataa
    11521 cattttgatt aatagtaaga acaacgacat tattaactat tataggggct aaaccggtgg
    11581 aagacccata cattatcata agacaactat taacaattat atacttctct tattttctag
    11641 gagataattt aattaaaata ttatgagata aatttataaa ataaagttaa taagttttaa
    11701 aaaacatata ttttgaaaat ataagaaaga agtttaaatc ttctattgac tttaactaaa
    11761 tttaatgcaa taaataaata ttgaaataat aaataattta taacaaacaa aaaaaattaa
    11821 ataatttagt gataaaggta aataacattt tcaagccaaa tacatcaact tatcatatcg
    11881 aaatcgaggt aaagtaccac ggactcaaat aaataaaaat gaaaaaaaaa ccatttttat
    11941 aaaaaaaaaa atagaaaata aatcacatcc aaaaaaaaca atacaagaaa ataatcttat
    12001 aaataagatt atagaatatt ctctaagaaa aattaaaata aaaccacctc ttctatattc
    12061 aacattaaac cctgatacta actctgactc accttcagca aaatcaaaag gagtacggtt
    12121 agtatcggcc aaaaaggaag aaaataaaca taaacataaa ggaaaatata acaaaatata
    12181 tcaaccaaaa tactgaaggt aataaaaatc aattaaacaa taacccccaa ttaaaataat
    12241 aaaagataat aaaataataa ataaactaac ttcataagaa atagtttgag caacagaacg
    12301 caaaccacct aacaaagcat aattagaatt agatgatcaa ccagcaatta taattctata
    12361 aacatttaaa ctagcacaac ataaaaaaaa tattaatcct aaattatatc taaaaagatt
    12421 agaaaaatat ggaataacaa ttcaaataat caaagacaaa aataaattaa aaactggaga
    12481 aaaataataa ggaataaaat tagataaatt aggtaatacg ctttccttag aaaacaattt
    12541 aatagcatca gaaaaaggtt gaaaaatacc taataaacta accttattag gacctttacg
    12601 aatttgaata taacctaata ccttacgctc aagtaatgta aaaaaagcca caccaaccaa
    12661 aaccaaaata attaataata aaaaaaccaa taaagaaata attaaatcca aaaatatcaa
    12721 tactaattaa tgtattaaac aatataaata aatcctaaat ttattgcact tatatatctg
    12781 ccaaattagt aataataatc aaataaataa attattcaaa ttatatggtc ctttcgtact
    12841 aatataaaaa caaaaattaa ggatagaaac caacctggct cacgccggtt tgaactcaga
    12901 tcatgtaaga atttaaaagt cgaacagacc taatagttaa gcacctacgc ctaaatatat
    12961 tcttaatcca acatcgaggt cgcaaactct tctgtcgata tgaactctca aaaagaatta
    13021 cgctgttatc cctaaggtat ctaaatctta taacattaat aaaaggtcaa gtaaacaaaa
    13081 ataattgaat aaatagaaat aatagttaat tatatatcaa tgtcacccca acaaaataaa
    13141 ttaaattatt ataaaaatat aaaccaaaaa atataataaa ttaataaata aagatctata
    13201 gggtcttctc gtcctataaa aaaacctaag cattttaact caaattttaa attttatata
    13261 taaatatgag acagtaaata tctcgtccaa ccattcatac aagtccacaa ttaataaact
    13321 aatgattatg ctacctttgc acggtcaaaa taccgcggcc attaaataaa tcattgggca
    13381 ggtcaaatct caaataaaat tactagaaaa gatgtttttg ataaacaggc gaatacaaat
    13441 acttgcctag ttccttataa atatataaat taacaaaaac aaataaataa aaatatacta
    13501 attaaatcat tatttcaaat aataaataat taattaaata attcaaataa ataattaaat
    13561 caaataaaaa ataaataaat aaaaataata aattataaaa tactaattaa tgatggtcaa
    13621 tataaaacct acataacatt aaacaattaa aattataaaa atatttaaga gctaatcccc
    13681 caaaatatta ccatcaataa ataaaacatt aaaaacaaaa tcattaaata aaaatagctg
    13741 aattaaattc atttataaga aaactagata tattgattta cgaataacat atcataccta
    13801 aataattata ataaataaat ataccatttt aaaaaacata aacatttaga tcaaatcaat
    13861 tcgagaaaaa taaataaata ataaaaatta aatacaccct gatacaaaag gtacgaataa
    13921 taattctact aaaaaactat taaaattaaa tccttaacag tacttataaa atataacaaa
    13981 taaaattaat tcaaaataaa atactaaaac aaaaaaaaaa taatgaaact ccaattaaaa
    14041 ataatataaa aaatataaaa agtaataaaa taaaatcaga aattaaagat tcgcactaaa
    14101 atcaactcaa cgtaaatgaa taattttcta taaactaatt cctgttaaat attcttacta
    14161 gacacatttt ccaatacatc tactatgtta cgacttatct caaataaatt gagagtgacg
    14221 ggcaatatgt acttatttta gagcttaatc aaaataacat tataattaaa attacaatca
    14281 aatccacctt cattaaaatt ttaattaaca aaatccatat attcaaataa tattgtaatt
    14341 caccaccact tatctataaa ctgcaccttg acctgaaata attcaaaaat aagaattaag
    14401 taaattttta ttctaataaa ataaacttat aacggcggta tacatactga taaacaaaaa
    14461 taagaaagat acatcgggga ctatcgatta agggacaaat tcctctgaat agaataaaac
    14521 accgccaaat tctttaggtt taaagaacat aactaatact accctgatta aatttttata
    14581 tgtaatataa tagggtatct aatcctagtt taaaaaatac acttcaaaga accaaaataa
    14641 aattaataaa aatttaaatt tcacctaaaa acaaataaat taatttcaat aacaaattta
    14701 actccataaa ccaaaaatat taattaatat ttattgtata accgcgtatg ctggcacaaa
    14761 catttacaat attataatga ataaccaaat ctaaaataat ttaatattta atataaaata
    14821 ctgcaataaa taaataatct ataaaatttt attatacaaa aacttacatg tatattttcc
    14881 aaaaaattaa taaaataatc agaatcaaac taattatacc ctataaaaaa aaaactagta
    14941 ctaatgatgt ggaaattacc ttctcacatt tttagtatta aatataataa aaaaatacta
    15001 aaaatatgag aaggtaataa atgtagtgaa tgatttttag tatctcctca ccgtcaatgg
    15061 tccaacaaat acatgctaat ctcttataaa agagatgtat gtattaataa gaaaaatcaa
    15121 atacaaattt tcaaatacaa caatacttta tgtaacaaaa ataaaccata gaacaatata
    15181 ataactaata aggatttctc acaagtaaaa tttctatccc tcttaataaa taatttataa
    15241 ctactaatag tggaaataaa ataaaatatt ccttaatgag gggtagttaa taggaagtcc
    15301 tcacttttca tttttcactt tttatgaaaa gtgaggacta tttatttata ataagaattt
    15361 acgtgttaat acaaacaaat attttaatgt atgttacata ataaattatt tatattatta
    15421 tatttattta tctgttatta tacaataagc aatttattat actatattta tttatattat
    15481 atatgtaatt attacgaata ctactatcgt taattaaatg attaaaggga tattaaattc
    15541 ttattatata ataaatcaaa ctaaatctac aattgatgtc tttattaatt attaagattg
    15601 aatatattta aataaacatt tattatcaaa aagggcaaga atagaagcac ttatcctaca
    15661 aataataaat gcccctaact ttttagctat tttagctaac tttaacccct atttaccaaa
    15721 cttataccca atatcacaat tgttcaagat caatatcaat aacttaagga gggggttata
    15781 tttaagtacc agtgcttaat tagtatatta aaatacaaat acaaaaaata aaatgtgtaa
    15841 aaaaagcgtg aaaaatcaat acaaaaacaa cataaaata
//
